>Addgene plasmid #210814 | pAdEasy-hALDOA K230A | addgene full sequence | sequence record 436972 | Addgene NGS Result
GAATAGGGGTGCCAACTCAGAGTAACGGATGCTGTTTCTCCCCCCGGTAGGCCGCAGGTACCGCGGAGGC
ACAAACGGCGGGTCCAGGGGAGCATCGAAGGGAGAACCCAGCGCCGCCGCCACTGGCGCCGCGCTCACCA
CACTCTCGTAGGAGGGAGGAGGACCTTCCTCATACATCGCCGCGCGCCGCATACTAAGGGGAATACAAGA
AAACCAACGCTCGGTGCCATGGCCTTGGTGAGTTTTTTATTTTGCATCATGCTTTTTTTTTTTTAAAACA
TTCTCCCCAGCCTGGGGCGAAGGTGCGCAAACGGGTTGCCACTCCCTCCCAAATCCAGGACGCTGCTGTC
GTCTGCCGAGTCATCGTCCTCCCACACCAGACCCCGCTGACGGTCGTGCCTTTGACGACGGGTGGGCGGG
CGCGGGCCTGGCACGTCCCTGTGCTCCTGCGCGTACGTCTTCCATCTACTCATCTTGTCCACTAGGCTCT
CTATCCCGTTGTTGGGAAATGCCGGAGGCAGGTTTTTTTCGCGCTGCGGCTGCAGCAGCGAGTTGTTTAG
GTACTCCTCCTCGCCCAGCAGGCGCGGGCGGGTGGTGCGAGTGCTGGTAAGAGACCCTATCAAGCTTGGA
AATGGGCTACTAGCATCTGACCGCGGGGCCGCAGCGCCTAGATCGGACAAGCTGCTTGGCCTGCGGAAGC
TTTCCTTTCGCAGCGCCGCCTCTGCCTGCTCGCGCTGTTGCAACTCTAGCAGGGTCTGCGGTTGCGGGGA
AAACACGCTGTCGTCTATGTCGTCCCAGAGGAATCCATCGTTACCCTCGGGCACCTCGAATCCCCCGGTG
TAGAAACCAGGGGGCGGTAGCCAGTGCGGGTTCAAGATGGCATTGGTGAAATACTCGGGGTTCACGGCGG
CCGCGCGATGCAAGTAGTCCATTAGGCGGTTGATAAACGGCCGGTTTGAGGCATACATGCCCGGTTCCAT
GTTGCGCGCGGTCATGTCCAGCGCCACGCTGGGCGTTACCCCGTCGCGCATCAGGTTAAGGCTCACGCTC
TGCTGCACGTAGCGCAAAATGCGCTCCTCCTCGCTGTTTAAACTGTGCAACGAGGGGATCTTCTGCCGCC
GGTTGGTCAGCAGGTAGTTTAGGGTTGCCTCCAGGCTGCCCGTGTCCTCCTGCCCCAGCGCGCGGCTGAC
ACTTGTAATCTCCTGGAAAGTATGCTCGTCCACATGCGCCTGACCTATGGCCTCGCGGTACAGTGTCAGC
AAGTGACCTAGGTATGTGTCCCGGGACACGCTGCCACTGTCCGTGAAGGGCGCTATTAGCAGCAGCAACA
GGCGCGAGTTGGGCGTCAGCAAGCTAGACACGGTCGCGCGGTCGCCTGTGGGAGCCCGCACCCCCCACAG
CCCCTGCAAGTTTTTGAAAGCCTGGCTCAGGTTTACGGTCTGCAGGCCTTGTCTACTGGTCTGGAAAAAA
TAGTCTGGCCCAGACTGGTACACCTCACTTTGCGGTGTCTCAGTCACCATTAGCCGCAGTGCGCTCACAA
AGTTGGTGTAGTCCTCCTGTCCCCGCGGCACGTTGGCGGGCTGTGTACTCAGGAAGGCGTTTAGTGCAAC
CATGGAGCCCAGGTTGCCCTGCTGCTGCGCGCGCTCACGCTGCGCCACGGCCTCGCGCACATCCCCCACC
AGCCGGTCCAGGTTGGTCTGCACGTTGCCGCTGTTGTAACGAGCCACGCGCTGAAGCAGCGCGTCGTAGA
CCAGGCCGGCCTCGTCGGGCCGGATGGCCCTGTTTTCGGCCAGCGCGTTTACGATCGCCAGCACCTTCTC
GTGCGTGGGGTTTGCGCGCGCCGGGACCACCGCTTCCAGAATTGCGGAGAGCCGGTTGGCCTGCGGCTGC
TGCCGGAACGCGTCAGGATTGCGCGCAGTCAGCGACATGATGCGGTCCATGACCTGGCGCCAGTCGTCCG
TGGAGTTAAGGCCGGACGGCTGGCTCTGCAGCGCCGCCCGCACCGCCGGGTCCGTTGCGTCTTGCATCAT
CTGATCAGAAACATCACCGCTTAGTACTCGCCGTCCTCTGGCTCGTACTCATCGTCCTCGTCATATTCCT
CCACGCCGCCGACGTTGCCAGCGCGCGCGGGTGCCACCGCCAGCCCAGGTCCGGCCCCAGCTGCCTCCAG
GGCGCGTCGGCTTGGGGCCCAGCGCAGGTCAGCGCCCGCGTCAAAGTAGGACTCGGCCTCTCTATCGCCG
CTGCCCGTGCCAGCCAGGGCCCTTTGCAGGCTGTGCATCAGCTCGCGGTCGCTGAGCTCGCGCCGCCGGC
TCACGCTCACGGCCTTGTGGATGCGCTCGTTGCGATAAACGCCCAGGTCGTCGCTCAAGGTAAGCACCTT
CAGCGCCATGCGCATGTAGAACCCCTCGATCTTTACCTCCTTGTCTATGGGAACGTAAGGGGTATGGTAT
ATCTTGCGGGCGTAAAACTTGCCCAGGCTAAGCATGGAATAGTTGATGGCGGCCACCTTGTCAGCCAGGC
TCAAGCTGCGCTCCTGCACCACTATGCTCTGCAGGATGTTTATCAAATCGAGCAGCCAGCGGCCCTCGGG
CTCTACTATGTTTAGCAGCGCATCCCTGAATGCCTCGTTGTCCCTGCTGTGCTGCACTATAAGGAACAGC
TGCGCCATGAGCGGCTTGCTATTTGGGTTTTGCTCCAGCGCGCTTACAAAGTCCCACAGATGCATCAGTC
CTATAGCCACCTCCTCGCGCGCCACAAGCGTACGCACGTGGTTGTTAAAGCTTTTTTGAAAGTTAATCTC
CTGGTTCACCGTCTGCTCGTATGCGGTTACCAGGTCGGCGGCCGCCACGTGTGCGCGCGCGGGACTAATC
CCGGTTCGCGCGTCGGGCTCAAAGTCCTCCTCGCGCAGCAACCGCTCGCGATTCAGGCCATGCCGCAGCT
CGCGCCCTGCGTGGAACTTTCGATCCCGCATCTCCTCGGGCTCCTCTCCCTCGCGGTCGCGAAACAGGTT
CTGCCGCGGCACGTACGCCTCACGCGTATCACGCTTCAGCTGCACCCTTGGGTGCCGCTCAGGAGAGGGC
GCTCCTAGCCGCGCCAGGCCCTCGCCCTCCTCCAAGTCCAGGTAGTGCCGGGCCCGGCGCCGCGGGGGTT
CGTAATCACCATCTGCTGCCGCGTCAACCGCGGATGTCGCCCCTCCTGACGCGGTAGGAGGAGGGGAGGG
TGCCCTGCATGTCTGCCGCTGCTCTTGCTCTTGCCGCTGCTGAGGAGGGGGGCGCATCTGCCGCAGCACC
GGATGCATCTGGGAAAAGCAAAAAAGGGGCTCGTCCCTGTTTCCGGAGGAATTTGCAAGCGGGGTCTTGC
ATGACGGGGAGGCAAACCCCCGTTCGCCGCAGTCCGGCCGGTCCGAGACTCGAACCGGGGGTCCCGCGAC
TCAACCCTTGGAAAATAACCCTCCGGCTACAGGGAGCGAGCCACTTAATGCTTTCGCTTTCCAGCCTAAC
CGCTTACGCTGCGCGCGGCCAGTGGCCAAAAAAGCTAGCGCAGCAGCCGCCGCGCCTGGAAGGAAGCCAA
AAGGAGCACTCCCCCGTTGTCTGACGTCGCACACCTGGGTTCGACACGCGGGCGGTAACCGCATGGATCA
CGGCGGACGGCCGGATACGGGGCTCGAACCCCGGTCGTCCGCCATGATACCCTTGCGAATTTATCCACCA
GACCACGGAAGAGTGCCCGCTTACAGGCTCTCCTTTTGCACGCTAGAGCGTCAACGATTGCGCGCGCCTG
ACCGGCCAGAGCGTCCCGACCATGGAGCACTTTTTGCCGCTGCGCAACATCTGGAACCGCGTCCGCGACT
TTCCGCGCGCCTCCACCACCGCCGCCGGCATCACCTGGATGTCCAGGTACATCTACGGATATCATCGCCT
TATGTTGGAAGATCTCGCCCCCGGAGCCCCGGCCACCCTACGCTGGCCCCTCTACCGCCAGCCGCCGCCG
CACTTTTTGGTGGGATACCAGTACCTGGTGCGGACTTGCAACGACTACGTATTTGACTCGAGGGCTTACT
CGCGTCTCAGGTACACCGAGCTCTCGCAGCCGGGTCACCAGACCGTTAACTGGTCCGTTATGGCCAACTG
CACTTACACCATCAACACGGGCGCATACCACCGCTTTGTGGACATGGATGACTTCCAGTCTACCCTCACG
CAGGTGCAGCAGGCCATATTAGCCGAGCGCGTTGTCGCCGACCTAGCCCTGCTTCAGCCGATGAGGGGCT
TCGGGGTCACACGCATGGGAGGAAGAGGGCGCCACCTACGGCCAAACTCCGCCGCCGCCGCAGCGATAGA
TGCAAGAGATGCAGGACAAGAGGAAGGAGAAGAAGAAGTGCCGGTAGAAAGGCTCATGCAAGACTACTAC
AAAGACCTGCGCCGATGTCAAAACGAAGCCTGGGGCATGGCCGACCGCCTGCGCATTCAGCAGGCCGGAC
CCAAGGACATGGTGCTTCTGTCGACCATCCGCCGTCTCAAGACCGCCTACTTTAATTACATCATCAGCAG
CACCTCCGCCAGAAACAACCCCGACCGCCGCCCGCTGCCGCCCGCCACGGTGCTCAGCCTACCTTGCGAC
TGTGACTGGTTAGACGCCTTTCTCGAGAGGTTTTCCGATCCGGTCGATGCGGACTCGCTCAGGTCCCTCG
GCGGCGGAGTACCTACACAACAATTGTTGAGATGCATCGTTAGCGCCGTATCCCTGCCGCATGGCAGCCC
CCCGCCAACCCATAACCGGGACATGACGGGCGGCGTCTTCCAACTGCGCCCCCGCGAGAACGGCCGCGCC
GTCACCGAGACCATGCGCCGTCGCCGCGGGGAGATGATCGAGCGCTTTGTCGACCGCCTCCCGGTGCGCC
GTCGTCGCCGCCGTGTCCCCCCTCCCCCACCGCCGCCAGAAGAAGAAGAAGGGGAGGCCCTTATGGAAGA
GGAGATTGAAGAAGAAGAAGAGGCCCCTGTAGCCTTTGAGCGCGAGGTGCGCGACACTGTCGCCGAGCTC
ATCCGTCTTCTGGAGGAGGAGTTAACCGTGTCGGCGCGCAACTCCCAGTTTTTCAACTTCGCCGTGGACT
TCTACGAGGCCATGGAGCGCCTTGAGGCCTTGGGGGATATCAACGAATCCACGTTGCGACGCTGGGTTAT
GTACTTCTTCGTGGCAGAACACACCGCCACCACCCTCAACTACCTCTTTCAGCGCCTGCGAAACTACGCC
GTCTTCGCCCGGCACGTGGAGCTCAATCTCGCGCAGGTGGTCATGCGCGCCCGCGATGCCGAAGGGGGCG
TGGTCTACAGCCGCGTCTGGAACGAGGGAGGCCTCAACGCCTTCTCGCAGCTCATGGCCCGCATTTCCAA
CGACCTCGCCGCCACCGTGGAGCGAGCCGGACGCGGAGATCTCCAGGAGGAAGAGATCGAGCAGTTCATG
GCCGAGATCGCCTATCAAGACAACTCAGGAGACGTGCAGGAGATTTTGCGCCAGGCCGCCGTCAACGACA
CCGAAATTGATTCTGTCGAACTCTCTTTCAGGTTCAAGCTCACCGGGCCCGTCGTCTTCACGCAGAGGCG
CCAGATTCAGGAGATCAACCGCCGCGTCGTCGCGTTCGCCAGCAACCTACGCGCGCAGCACCAGCTCCTG
CCCGCGCGCGGCGCCGACGTGCCCCTGCCCCCTCTCCCGGCGGGTCCGGAGCCCCCCCTACCTCCGGGGG
CTCGCCCGCGTCACCGCTTTTAGATGCATCATCCAAGGACACCCCCGCGGCCCACCGCCCGCCGCGCGGT
ACCGTAGTCGCGCCGCGGGGATGCGGCCTCTTGCAAGCCATCGACGCCGCCACCAACCAGCCCCTGGAAA
TTAGGTATCACCTGGATCTAGCCCGCGCCCTGACCCGTCTATGCGAGGTAAACCTGCAGGAGCTCCCGCC
TGACCTGACGCCGCGGGAGCTCCAGACCATGGACAGCTCCCATCTGCGCGATGTTGTCATCAAGCTCCGA
CCGCCGCGCGCGGACATCTGGACTTTGGGCTCGCGCGGCGTGGTGGTCCGATCCACCGTAACTCCCCTCG
AGCAGCCAGACGGTCAAGGACAAGCAGCCGAAGTAGAAGACCACCAGCCAAACCCGCCAGGCGAGGGGCT
CAAATTCCCACTCTGCTTCCTTGTGCGCGGTCGTCAGGTCAACCTCGTGCAGGATGTACAGCCCGTGCAC
CGCTGCCAGTACTGCGCACGTTTTTACAAAAGCCAGCACGAGTGTTCGGCCCGTCGCAGGGACTTCTACT
TTCACCACATCAATAGCCACTCCTCCAATTGGTGGCGGGAGATCCAGTTCTTCCCGATCGGCTCGCATCC
TCGCACCGAGCGTCTCTTTGTCACCTACGATGTAGAGACCTATACTTGGATGGGGGCCTTTGGGAAGCAG
CTCGTGCCCTTCATGCTGGTCATGAAGTTCGGCGGAGATGAGCCTCTAGTGACTGCCGCGCGAGACCTAG
CCGCGAACCTTGGATGGGACCGCTGGGAACAAGACCCGCTTACCTTCTACTGCATCACCCCAGAAAAAAT
GGCCATAGGTCGCCAGTTTAGGACCTTTCGCGACCACCTGCAAATGCTAATGGCCCGTGACCTGTGGAGC
TCATTCGTCGCTTCCAACCCTCATCTTGCAGACTGGGCCCTTTCAGAGCACGGGCTCAGCTCCCCTGAAG
AGCTCACCTACGAGGAACTTAAAAAATTGCCTTCCATCAAGGGCATCCCGCGCTTCTTGGAACTTTACAT
TGTGGGCCACAACATCAACGGCTTTGACGAGATCGTGCTCGCCGCCCAGGTAATTAACAACCGTTCCGAG
GTGCCGGGACCCTTCCGCATCACACGCAACTTTATGCCTCGCGCGGGAAAGATACTCTTCAACGATGTCA
CCTTCGCCCTGCCAAATCCGCGTTCCAAAAAGCGCACGGACTTTTTGCTCTGGGAGCAGGGCGGATGCGA
CGACACTGACTTCAAATACCAGTACCTCAAAGTCATGGTCAGGGACACCTTTGCGCTCACCCACACCTCG
CTCCGGAAGGCCGCGCAGGCATACGCGCTACCCGTAGAAAAGGGATGCTGCGCCTACCAGGCCGTCAACC
AGTTCTACATGCTAGGCTCTTACCGTTCGGAGGCCGACGGGTTTCCGATCCAAGAGTACTGGAAAGACCG
CGAAGAGTTTGTCCTCAACCGCGAGCTGTGGAAAAAAAAGGGACAGGATAAGTATGACATCATCAAGGAA
ACCCTGGACTACTGCGCCCTAGACGTGCAGGTCACCGCCGAGCTGGTCAACAAGCTGCGCGACTCCTACG
CCTCCTTCGTGCGTGACGCGGTAGGTCTCACAGACGCCAGCTTCAACGTCTTCCAGCGTCCAACCATATC
ATCCAACTCACATGCCATCTTCAGGCAGATAGTCTTCCGAGCAGAGCAGCCCGCCCGTAGCAACCTCGGT
CCCGACCTCCTCGCTCCCTCGCACGAACTATACGATTACGTGCGCGCCAGCATCCGCGGTGGAAGATGCT
ACCCTACATATCTTGGAATACTCAGAGAGCCCCTCTACGTTTACGACATTTGCGGCATGTACGCCTCCGC
GCTCACCCACCCCATGCCATGGGGTCCCCCACTCAACCCATACGAGCGCGCGCTTGCCGCCCGCGCATGG
CAGCAGGCGCTAGACTTGCAAGGATGCAAGATAGACTACTTCGACGCGCGCCTGCTGCCCGGGGTCTTTA
CCGTGGACGCAGACCCCCCGGACGAGACGCAGCTAGACCCCCTACCGCCATTCTGCTCGCGCAAGGGCGG
CCGCCTCTGCTGGACCAACGAGCGCCTACGCGGAGAGGTAGCCACCAGCGTTGACCTTGTCACCCTGCAC
AACCGCGGTTGGCGCGTGCACCTGGTGCCCGACGAGCGCACCACCGTCTTTCCCGAATGGCGGTGCGTTG
CGCGCGAATACGTGCAGCTAAACATCGCGGCCAAGGAGCGCGCCGATCGCGACAAAAACCAAACCCTGCG
CTCCATCGCCAAGTTGCTGTCCAACGCCCTCTACGGGTCGTTTGCCACCAAGCTTGACAACAAAAAGATT
GTCTTTTCTGACCAGATGGATGCGGCCACCCTCAAAGGCATCACCGCGGGCCAGGTGAATATCAAATCCT
CCTCGTTTTTGGAAACTGACAATCTTAGCGCAGAAGTCATGCCCGCTTTTCAGAGGGAGTACTCACCCCA
ACAGCTGGCCCTCGCAGACAGCGATGCGGAAGAGAGTGAGGACGAACGCGCCCCCACCCCCTTTTATAGC
CCCCCTTCAGGAACACCCGGTCACGTGGCCTACACCTACAAACCAATCACCTTCCTTGATGCCGAAGAGG
GCGACATGTGTCTTCACACCCTGGAGCGAGTGGACCCCCTAGTGGACAACGACCGCTACCCCTCCCACTT
AGCCTCCTTCGTGCTGGCCTGGACGCGAGCCTTTGTCTCAGAGTGGTCCGAGTTTCTATACGAGGAGGAC
CGCGGAACACCGCTCGAGGACAGGCCTCTCAAGTCTGTATACGGGGACACGGACAGCCTTTTCGTCACCG
AGCGTGGACACCGGCTCATGGAAACCAGAGGTAAGAAACGCATCAAAAAGCATGGGGGAAACCTGGTTTT
TGACCCCGAACGGCCAGAGCTCACCTGGCTCGTGGAATGCGAGACCGTCTGCGGGGCCTGCGGCGCGGAT
GCCTACTCCCCGGAATCGGTATTTCTCGCGCCCAAGCTCTACGCCCTCAAAAGTCTGCACTGCCCCTCGT
GCGGCGCCTCCTCCAAGGGCAAGCTGCGCGCCAAGGGCCACGCCGCGGAGGGGCTGGACTATGACACCAT
GGTCAAATGCTACCTGGCCGACGCGCAGGGCGAAGACCGGCAGCGCTTCAGCACCAGCAGGACCAGCCTC
AAGCGCACCCTGGCCAGCGCGCAGCCCGGAGCGCACCCCTTCACCGTGACCCAGACTACGCTGACGAGGA
CCCTGCGCCCGTGGAAAGACATGACCCTGGCCCGTCTGGACGAGCACCGACTACTGCCGTACAGCGAAAG
CCGCCCCAACCCGCGAAACGAGGAGATATGCTGGATCGAGATGCCGTAGAGCAGGTGACCGAGCTGTGGG
ACCGCCTGGAACTGCTTGGTCAAACGCTCAAAAGCATGCCTACGGCGGACGGTCTCAAACCGTTGAAAAA
CTTTGCTTCCTTGCAAGAACTGCTATCGCTGGGCGGCGAGCGCCTTCTGGCGGATTTGGTCAGGGAAAAC
ATGCGAGTCAGGGACATGCTTAACGAAGTGGCCCCCCTGCTCAGGGATGACGGCAGCTGCAGCTCTCTTA
ACTACCAGTTGCAGCCGGTAATAGGTGTGATTTACGGGCCCACCGGCTGCGGTAAGTCGCAGCTGCTCAG
GAACCTGCTTTCTTCCCAGCTGATCTCCCCTACCCCGGAAACCGTTTTCTTCATCGCCCCGCAGGTAGAC
ATGATCCCCCCATCTGAACTCAAAGCGTGGGAAATGCAAATCTGTGAGGGTAACTACGCCCCTGGGCCGG
ATGGAACCATTATACCGCAGTCTGGCACCCTCCGCCCGCGCTTTGTAAAAATGGCCTATGACGATCTCAT
CCTGGAACACAACTATGACGTTAGTGATCCCAGAAATATCTTCGCCCAGGCCGCCGCCCGTGGGCCCATT
GCCATCATTATGGACGAATGCATGGAAAATCTTGGAGGTCACAAGGGCGTCTCCAAGTTCTTCCACGCAT
TTCCTTCTAAGCTACATGACAAATTTCCCAAGTGCACCGGATACACTGTGCTGGTGGTTCTGCACAACAT
GAATCCCCGGAGGGATATGGCTGGGAACATAGCCAACCTAAAAATACAGTCCAAGATGCATCTCATATCC
CCACGTATGCACCCATCCCAGCTTAACCGCTTTGTAAACACTTACACCAAGGGCCTGCCCCTGGCAATCA
GCTTGCTACTGAAAGACATTTTTAGGCACCACGCCCAGCGCTCCTGCTACGACTGGATCATCTACAACAC
CACCCCGCAGCATGAAGCTCTGCAGTGGTGCTACCTCCACCCCAGAGACGGGCTTATGCCCATGTATCTG
AACATCCAGAGTCACCTTTACCACGTCCTGGAAAAAATACACAGGACCCTCAACGACCGAGACCGCTGGT
CCCGGGCCTACCGCGCGCGCAAAACCCCTAAATAAAGACAGCAAGACACTTGCTTGATCCAAATCCAAAC
AGAGTCTGGTTTTTTATTTATGTTTTAAACCGCATTGGGAGGGGAGGAAGCCTTCAGGGCAGAAACCTGC
TGGCGCAGATCCAACAGCTGCTGAGAAACGACATTAAGTTCCCGGGTCAAAGAATCCAATTGTGCCAAAA
GAGCCGTCAACTTGTCATCGCGGGCGGATGAACGGGAAGCTGCACTGCTTGCAAGCGGGCTCAGGAAAGC
AAAGTCAGTCACAATCCCGCGGGCGGTGGCTGCAGCGGCTGAAGCGGCGGCGGAGGCTGCAGTCTCCAAC
GGCGTTCCAGACACGGTCTCGTAGGTCAAGGTAGTAGAGTTTGCGGGCAGGACGGGGCGACCATCAATGC
TGGAGCCCATCACATTCTGACGCACCCCGGCCCATGGGGGCATGCGCGTTGTCAAATATGAGCTCACAAT
GCTTCCATCAAACGAGTTGGTGCTCATGGCGGCGGCGGCTGCTGCAAAACAGATACAAAACTACATAAGA
CCCCCACCTTATATATTCTTTCCCACCCTTAACCACGCCCAGATCCTCTAGCAGTGATAAACGTCTAATA
GTAATCAATTACGGGGTCATTAGTTCATAGCCCATATATGGAGTTCCGCGTTACATAACTTACGGTAAAT
GGCCCGCCTGGCTGACCGCCCAACGACCCCCGCCCATTGACGTCAATAATGACGTATGTTCCCATAGTAA
CGCCAATAGGGACTTTCCATTGACGTCAATGGGTGGAGTATTTACGGTAAACTGCCCACTTGGCAGTACA
TCAAGTGTATCATATGCCAAGTACGCCCCCTATTGACGTCAATGACGGTAAATGGCCCGCCTGGCATTAT
GCCCAGTACATGACCTTATGGGACTTTCCTACTTGGCAGTACATCTACGTATTAGTCATCGCTATTACCA
TGGTGATGCGGTTTTGGCAGTACATCAATGGGCGTGGATAGCGGTTTGACTCACGGGGATTTCCAAGTCT
CCACCCCATTGACGTCAATGGGAGTTTGTTTTGGCACCAAAATCAACGGGACTTTCCAAAATGTCGTAAC
AACTCCGCCCCATTGACGCAAATGGGCGGTAGGCGTGTACGGTGGGAGGTCTATATAAGCAGAGCTGGTT
TAGTGAACCGTCAGATCCGCTAGAGATCTATGCCCTACCAATATCCAGCACTGACCCCGGAGCAGAAGAA
GGAGCTGTCTGACATCGCTCACCGCATCGTGGCACCTGGCAAGGGCATCCTGGCTGCAGATGAGTCCACT
GGGAGCATTGCCAAGCGGCTGCAGTCCATTGGCACCGAGAACACCGAGGAGAACCGGCGCTTCTACCGCC
AGCTGCTGCTGACAGCTGACGACCGCGTGAACCCCTGCATTGGGGGTGTCATCCTCTTCCATGAGACACT
CTACCAGAAGGCGGATGATGGGCGTCCCTTCCCCCAAGTTATCAAATCCAAGGGCGGTGTTGTGGGCATC
AAGGTAGACAAGGGCGTGGTCCCCCTGGCAGGGACAAATGGCGAGACTACCACCCAAGGGTTGGATGGGC
TGTCTGAGCGCTGTGCCCAGTACAAGAAGGACGGAGCTGACTTCGCCAAGTGGCGTTGTGTGCTGAAGAT
TGGGGAACACACCCCCTCAGCCCTCGCCATCATGGAAAATGCCAATGTTCTGGCCCGTTATGCCAGTATC
TGCCAGCAGAATGGCATTGTGCCCATCGTGGAGCCTGAGATCCTCCCTGATGGGGACCATGACTTGAAGC
GCTGCCAGTATGTGACCGAGAAGGTGCTGGCTGCTGTCTACAAGGCTCTGAGTGACCACCACATCTACCT
GGAAGGCACCTTGCTGGCGCCCAACATGGTCACCCCAGGCCATGCTTGCACTCAGAAGTTTTCTCATGAG
GAGATTGCCATGGCGACCGTCACAGCGCTGCGCCGCACAGTGCCCCCCGCTGTCACTGGGATCACCTTCC
TGTCTGGAGGCCAGAGTGAGGAGGAGGCGTCCATCAACCTCAATGCCATTAACAAGTGCCCCCTGCTGAA
GCCCTGGGCCCTGACCTTCTCCTACGGCCGAGCCCTGCAGGCCTCTGCCCTGAAGGCCTGGGGCGGGAAG
AAGGAGAACCTGAAGGCTGCGCAGGAGGAGTATGTCAAGCGAGCCCTGGCCAACAGCCTTGCCTGTCAAG
GAAAGTACACTCCGAGCGGTCAGGCTGGGGCTGCTGCCAGCGAGTCCCTCTTCGTCTCTAACCACGCCTA
TCTCGAGCCTAAGCTTCTAGATAAGATATCCGATCCACCGGATCTAGATAACTGATCATAATCAGCCATA
CCACATTTGTAGAGGTTTTACTTGCTTTAAAAAACCTCCCACACCTCCCCCTGAACCTGAAACATAAAAT
GAATGCAATTGTTGTTGTTAACTTGTTTATTGCAGCTTATAATGGTTACAAATAAAGCAATAGCATCACA
AATTTCACAAATAAAGCATTTTTTTCACTGCATTCTAGTTGTGGTTTGTCCAAACTCATCAATGTATCTT
AACGCGGAGGTTTATCGACGATCTGCTAGTGATTAATAGTAATCAATTACGGGGTCATTAGTTCATAGCC
CATATATGGAGTTCCGCGTTACATAACTTACGGTAAATGGCCCGCCTGGCTGACCGCCCAACGACCCCCG
CCCATTGACGTCAATAATGACGTATGTTCCCATAGTAACGCCAATAGGGACTTTCCATTGACGTCAATGG
GTGGAGTATTTACGGTAAACTGCCCACTTGGCAGTACATCAAGTGTATCATATGCCAAGTACGCCCCCTA
TTGACGTCAATGACGGTAAATGGCCCGCCTGGCATTATGCCCAGTACATGACCTTATGGGACTTTCCTAC
TTGGCAGTACATCTACGTATTAGTCATCGCTATTACCATGGTGATGCGGTTTTGGCAGTACATCAATGGG
CGTGGATAGCGGTTTGACTCACGGGGATTTCCAAGTCTCCACCCCATTGACGTCAATGGGAGTTTGTTTT
GGCACCAAAATCAACGGGACTTTCCAAAATGTCGTAACAACTCCGCCCCATTGACGCAAATGGGCGGTAG
GCGTGTACGGTGGGAGGTCTATATAAGCAGAGCTGGTTTAGTGAACCGTCAGATCCGCTAGCGCTACCGG
TCGCCACCATGGTGAGCAAGGGCGAGGAGCTGTTCACCGGGGTGGTGCCCATCCTGGTCGAGCTGGACGG
CGACGTAAACGGCCACAAGTTCAGCGTGTCCGGCGAGGGCGAGGGCGATGCCACCTACGGCAAGCTGACC
CTGAAGTTCATCTGCACCACCGGCAAGCTGCCCGTGCCCTGGCCCACCCTCGTGACCACCCTGACCTACG
GCGTGCAGTGCTTCAGCCGCTACCCCGACCACATGAAGCAGCACGACTTCTTCAAGTCCGCCATGCCCGA
AGGCTACGTCCAGGAGCGCACCATCTTCTTCAAGGACGACGGCAACTACAAGACCCGCGCCGAGGTGAAG
TTCGAGGGCGACACCCTGGTGAACCGCATCGAGCTGAAGGGCATCGACTTCAAGGAGGACGGCAACATCC
TGGGGCACAAGCTGGAGTACAACTACAACAGCCACAACGTCTATATCATGGCCGACAAGCAGAAGAACGG
CATCAAGGTGAACTTCAAGATCCGCCACAACATCGAGGACGGCAGCGTGCAGCTCGCCGACCACTACCAG
CAGAACACCCCCATCGGCGACGGCCCCGTGCTGCTGCCCGACAACCACTACCTGAGCACCCAGTCCGCCC
TGAGCAAAGACCCCAACGAGAAGCGCGATCACATGGTCCTGCTGGAGTTCGTGACCGCCGCCGGGATCAC
TCTCGGCATGGACGAGCTGTACAAGTCCGGACTCAGATCCACCGGATCTAGATAACTGATCATAATCAGC
CATACCACATTTGTAGAGGTTTTACTTGCTTTAAAAAACCTCCCACACCTCCCCCTGAACCTGAAACATA
AAATGAATGCAATTGTTGTTGTTAACTTGTTTATTGCAGCTTATAATGGTTACAAATAAAGCAATAGCAT
CACAAATTTCACAAATAAAGCATTTTTTTCACTGCATTCTAGTTGTGGTTTGTCCAAACTCATCAATGTA
TCTTAACGCGATCAAGCTAGCTTGCTAGACTCGACTGACTATAATAATAAAACGCCAACTTTGACCCGGA
ACGCGGAAAACACCTGAGAAAAACACCTGGGCGAGTCTCCACGTAAACGGTCAAAGTCCCCGCGGCCCTA
GACAAATATTACGCGCTATGAGTAACACAAAATTATTCAGATTTCACTTCCTCTTATTCAGTTTTCCCGC
GAAAATGGCCAAATCTTACTCGGTTACGCCCAAATTTACTACAACATCCGCCTAAAACCGCGCGAAAATT
GTCACTTCCTGTGTACACCGGCGCACACCAAAAACGTCACTTTTGCCACATCCGTCGCTTACATGTGTTC
CGCCACACTTGCAACATCACACTTCCGCCACACTACTACGTCACCCGCCCCGTTCCCACGCCCCGCGCCA
CGTCACAAACTCCACCCCCTCATTATCATATTGGCTTCAATCCAAAATAAGGTATATTATTGATGATGTT
AATTAAGAATTAATTCGATCCTGAATGGCGAATGG
[124 nt withheld, positions 14946-15069]
C
[91 nt withheld, positions 15071-15161]
A
[49 nt withheld, positions 15163-15211]
CCTTTGACGTTGGAGTCCACGTTCTTT
[37 nt withheld, positions 15239-15275]
ACCCTATCTCGGTCTATTCTTTTGATTTATAAGGGATTTTGCCGATTTCGGCCTATTGGTTAAAAAATGA
GCTGATTTAACAAAAATTTTAACAAAATTCAGAAGAACTCGTCAAGAAGGCGATAGAAGGCGATGCGCTG
CGAATCGGGAGCGGCGATACCGTAAAGCACGAGGAAGCGGTCAGCCCATTCGCCGCCAAGCTCTTCAGCA
ATATCACGGGTAGCCAACGCTATGTCCTGATAGCGGTCCGCCACACCCAGCCGGCCACAGTCGATGAATC
CAGAAAAGCGGCCATTTTCCACCATGATATTCGGCAAGCAGGCATCGCCATGGGTCACGACGAGATCCTC
GCCGTCGGGCATGCTCGCCTTGAGCCTGGCGAACAGTTCGGCTGGCGCGAGCCCCTGATGCTCTTCGTCC
AGATCATCCTGATCGACAAGACCGGCTTCCATCCGAGTACGTGCTCGCTCGATGCGATGTTTCGCTTGGT
GGTCGAATGGGCAGGTAGCCGGATCAAGCGTATGCAGCCGCCGCATTGCATCAGCCATGATGGATACTTT
CTCGGCAGGAGCAAGGTGAGATGACAGGAGATCCTGCCCCGGCACTTCGCCCAATAGCAGCCAGTCCCTT
CCCGCTTCAGTGACAACGTCGAGCACAGCTGCGCAAGGAACGCCCGTCGTGGCCAGCCACGATAGCCGCG
CTGCCTCGTCTTGCAGTTCATTCAGGGCACCGGACAGGTCGGTCTTGACAAAAAGAACCGGGCGCCCCTG
CGCTGACAGCCGGAACACGGCGGCATCAGAGCAGCCGATTGTCTGTTGTGCCCAGTCATAGCCGAATAGC
CTCTCCACCCAAGCGGCCGGAGAACCTGCGTGCAATCCATCTTGTTCAATCATGCGAAACGATCCTCATC
CTGTCTCTTGATCAGAGCTTGATCCCCTGCGCCATCAGATCCTTGGCGGCAAGAAAGCCATCCAGTTTAC
TTTGCAGGGCTTCCCAACCTTACCAGAGGGCGCCCCAGCTGGCAATTCCGGTTCGCTTGCTGTCCATAAA
ACCGCCCAGTCTAGCTATCGCCATGTAAGCCCACTGCAAGCTACCTGCTTTCTCTTTGCGCTTGCGTTTT
CCCTTGTCCAGATAGCCCAGTAGCTGACATTCATCCGGGGTCAGCACCGTTTCTGCGGACTGGCTTTCTA
CGTGAAAAGGATCTAGGTGAAGATCCTTTTTGATAATCTCATGGCTGCAGCAATGGCAACAACGTTGCGC
AAACTATTAACTGGCGAACTACTTACTCTAGCTTCCCGGCAACAATTAATAGACTGGATGGAGGCGGATA
AAGTTGCAGGACCACTTCTGCGCTCGGCCCTTCCGGCTGGCTGGTTTATTGCTGATAAATCTGGAGCCGG
TGAGCGTGGGTCTCGCGGTATCATTGCAGCACTGGGGCCAGATGGTAAGCCCTCCCGTATCGTAGTTATC
TACACGACGGGGAGTCAGGCAACTATGGATGAACGAAATAGACAGATCGCTGAGATAGGTGCCTCACTGA
TTAAGCATTGGTAACTGTCAGACCAAGTTTACTCATATATACTTTAGATTGATTTAAAACTTCATTTTTA
ATTTAAAAGGATCTAGGTGAAGATCCTTTTTGATAATCTCATGACCAAAATCCCTTAACGTGAGTTTTCG
TTCCACTGAGCGTCAGACCCCGTAGAAAAGATCAAAGGATCTTCTTGAGATCCTTTTTTTCTGCGCGTAA
TCTGCTGCTTGCAAACAAAAAAACCACCGCTACCAGCGGTGGTTTGTTTGCCGGATCAAGAGCTACCAAC
TCTTTTTCCGAAGGTAACTGGCTTCAGCAGAGCGCAGATACCAAATACTGTCCTTCTAGTGTAGCCGTAG
TTAGGCCACCACTTCAAGAACTCTGTAGCACCGCCTACATACCTCGCTCTGCTAATCCTGTTACCAGTGG
CTGCTGCCAGTGGCGATAAGTCGTGTCTTACCGGGTTGGACTCAAGACGATAGTTACCGGATAAGGCGCA
GCGGTCGGGCTGAACGGGGGGTTCGTGCACACAGCCCAGCTTGGAGCGAACGACCTACACCGAACTGAGA
TACCTACAGCGTGAGCTATGAGAAAGCGCCACGCTTCCCGAAGGGAGAAAGGCGGACAGGTATCCGGTAA
GCGGCAGGGTCGGAACAGGAGAGCGCACGAGGGAGCTTCCAGGGGGAAACGCCTGGTATCTTTATAGTCC
TGTCGGGTTTCGCCACCTCTGACTTGAGCGTCGATTTTTGTGATGCTCGTCAGGGGGGCGGAGCCTATGG
AAAAACGCCAGCAACGCGGCCTTTTTACGGTTCCTGGCCTTTTGCTGGCCTTTTGCTCACATGTTCTTTC
CTGCGTTATCCCCTGATTCTGTGGATAACCGTATTACCGCCTTTGAGTGAGCTGATACCGCTCGCCGCAG
CCGAACGACCGAGCGCAGCGAGTCAGTGAGCGAGGAAGCGGAAGAGCGCCTGATGCGGTATTTTCTCCTT
ACGCATCTGTGCGGTATTTCACACCGCATATGGTGCACTCTCAGTACAATCTGCTCTGATGCCGCATAGT
TAAGCCAGTATACACTCCGCTATCGCTACGTGACTGGGTCATGGCTGCGCCCCGACACCCGCCAACACCC
GCTGACGCGCCCTGACGGGCTTGTCTGCTCCCGGCATCCGCTTACAGACAAGCTGTGACCGTCTCCGGGA
GCTGCATGTGTCAGAGGTTTTCACCGTCATCACCGAAACGCGCGAGGCAGCTGCGGTAAAGCTCATCAGC
GTGGTCGTGAAGCGATTCACAGATGTCTGCCTGTTCATCCGCGTCCAGCTCGTTGAGTTTCTCCAGAAGC
GTTAATGTCTGGCTTCTGATAAAGCGGGCCATGTTAAGGGCGGTTTTTTCCTGTTTGGTCACTGATGCCT
CCGTGTAAGGGGGATTTCTGTTCATGGGGGTAATGATACCGATGAAACGAGAGAGGATGCTCACGATACG
GGTTACTGATGATGAACATGCCCGGTTACTGGAACGTTGTGAGGGTAAACAACTGGCGGTATGGATGCGG
CGGGACCAGAGAAAAATCACTCAGGGTCAATGCCAGCGCTTCGTTAATACAGATGTAGGTGTTCCACAGG
GTAGCCAGCAGCATCCTGCGATGCAGATCCGGAACATAATGGTGCAGGGCGCTGACTTCCGCGTTTCCAG
ACTTTACGAAACACGGAAACCGAAGACCATTCATGTTGTTGCTCAGGTCGCAGACGTTTTGCAGCAGCAG
TCGCTTCACGTTCGCTCGCGTATCGGTGATTCATTCTGCTAACCAGTAAGGCAACCCCGCCAGCCTAGCC
GGGTCCTCAACGACAGGAGCACGATCATGCGCACCCGTGGCCAGGACCCAACGCTGCCCGAGATGCGCCG
CGTGCGGCTGCTGGAGATGGCGGACGCGATGGATATGTTCTGCCAAGGGTTGGTTTGCGCATTCACAGTT
CTCCGCAAGAATTGATTGGCTCCAATTCTTGGAGTGGTGAATCCGTTAGCGAGGTGCCGCCGGCTTCCAT
TCAGGTCGAGGTGGCCCGGCTCCATGCACCGCGACGCAACGCGGGGAGGCAGACAAGGTATAGGGCGGCG
CCTACAATCCATGCCAACCCGTTCCATGTGCTCGCCGAGGCGGCATAAATCGCCGTGACGATCAGCGGTC
CAATGATCGAAGTTAGGCTGGTAAGAGCCGCGAGCGATCCTTGAAGCTGTCCCTGATGGTCGTCATCTAC
CTGCCTGGACAGCATGGCCTGCAACGCGGGCATCCCGATGCCGCCGGAAGCGAGAAGAATCATAATGGGG
AAGGCCATCCAGCCTCGCGTCGCGAACGCCAGCAAGACGTAGCCCAGCGCGTCGGCCGCCATGCCGGCGA
TAATGGCCTGCTTCTCGCCGAAACGTTTGGTGGCGGGACCAGTGACGAAGGCTTGAGCGAGGGCGTGCAA
GATTCCGAATACCGCAAGCGACAGGCCGATCATCGTCGCGCTCCAGCGAAAGCGGTCCTCGCCGAAAATG
ACCCAGAGCGCTGCCGGCACCTGTCCTACGAGTTGCATGATAAAGAAGACAGTCATAAGTGCGGCGACGA
TAGTCATGCCCCGCGCCCACCGGAAGGAGCTGACTGGGTTGAAGGCTCTCAAGGGCATCGGTCGAGACGT
AGGATCCATGCATGTTAATTAACATCATCAATAATATACCTTATTTTGGATTGAAGCCAATATGATAATG
AGGGGGTGGAGTTTGTGACGTGGCGCGGGGCGTGGGAACGGGGCGGGTGACGTAGGTTTTAGGGCGGAGT
AACTTGTATGTGTTGGGAATTGTAGTTTTCTTAAAATGGGAAGTGACGTAACGTGGGAAAACGGAAGTGA
CGATTTGAGGAAGTTGTGGGTTTTTTGGCTTTCGTTTCTGGGCGTAGGTTCGCGTGCGGTTTTCTGGGTG
TTTTTTGTGGACTTTAACCGTTACGTCATTTTTTAGTCCTATATATACTCGCTCTGCACTTGGCCCTTTT
TTACACTGTGACTGATTGAGCTGGTGCCGTGTCGAGTGGTGTTTTTTTAATAGGTTTTCTTTTTTACTGG
TAAGGCTGACTGTTATGGCTGCCGCTGTGGAAGCGCTGTATGTTGTTCTGGAGCGGGAGGGTGCTATTTT
GCCTAGGCAGGAGGGTTTTTCAGGTGTTTATGTGTTTTTCTCTCCTATTAATTTTGTTATACCTCCTATG
GGGGCTGTAATGTTGTCTCTACGCCTGCGGGTATGTATTCCCCCGGGCTATTTCGGTCGCTTTTTAGCAC
TGACCGATGTGAATCAACCTGATGTGTTTACCGAGTCTTACATTATGACTCCGGACATGACCGAGGAGCT
GTCGGTGGTGCTTTTTAATCACGGTGACCAGTTTTTTTACGGTCACGCCGGCATGGCCGTAGTCCGTCTT
ATGCTTATAAGGGTTGTTTTTCCTGTTGTAAGACAGGCTTCTAATGTTTAAATGTTTTTTTGTTATTTTA
TTTTGTGTTTATGCAGAAACCCGCAGACATGTTTGAGAGAAAAATGGTGTCTTTTTCTGTGGTGGTTCCG
GAGCTTACCTGCCTTTATCTGCATGAGCATGACTACGATGTGCTTTCTTTTTTGCGCGAGGCTTTGCCTG
ATTTTTTGAGCAGCACCTTGCATTTTATATCGCCGCCCATGCAACAAGCTTACATCGGGGCTACGCTGGT
TAGCATAGCTCCGAGTATGCGTGTCATAATCAGTGTGGGTTCTTTTGTCATGGTTCCTGGCGGGGAAGTG
GCCGCGCTGGTCCGTGCAGACCTGCACGATTATGTTCAGCTGGCCCTGCGAAGGGACCTACGGGATCGCG
GTATTTTTGTTAATGTTCCGCTTTTGAATCTTATACAGGTCTGTGAGGAACCTGAATTTTTGCAATCATG
ATTCGCTGCTTGAGGCTGAAGGTGGAGGGCGCTCTGGAGCAGATTTTTACAATGGCCGGACTTAATATTC
GGGATTTGCTTAGAGATATATTGAGAAGGTGGCGAGATGAGAATTATTTGGGCATGGTTGAAGGTGCTGG
AATGTTTATAGAGGAGATTCACCCTGAAGGGTTTAGCCTTTACGTCCACTTGGACGTGAGGGCCGTTTGC
CTTTTGGAAGCCATTGTGCAACATCTTACAAATGCCATTATCTGTTCTTTGGCTGTAGAGTTTGACCACG
CCACCGGAGGGGAGCGCGTTCACTTAATAGATCTTCATTTTGAGGTTTTGGATAATCTTTTGGAATAAAA
AAAAAAACATGGTTCTTCCAGCTCTTCCCGCTCCTCCCGTGTGTGACTCGCAGAACGAATGTGTAGGTTG
GCTGGGTGTGGCTTATTCTGCGGTGGTGGATGTTATCAGGGCAGCGGCGCATGAAGGAGTTTACATAGAA
CCCGAAGCCAGGGGGCGCCTGGATGCTTTGAGAGAGTGGATATACTACAACTACTACACAGAGCGATCTA
AGCGGCGAGACCGGAGACGCAGATCTGTTTGTCACGCCCGCACCTGGTTTTGCTTCAGGAAATATGACTA
CGTCCGGCGTTCCATTTGGCATGACACTACGACCAACACGATCTCGGTTGTCTCGGCGCACTCCGTACAG
TAGGGATCGTCTACCTCCTTTTGAGACAGAAACCCGCGCTACCATACTGGAGGATCATCCGCTGCTGCCC
GAATGTAACACTTTGACAATGCACAACGTGAGTTACGTGCGAGGTCTTCCCTGCAGTGTGGGATTTACGC
TGATTCAGGAATGGGTTGTTCCCTGGGATATGGTTCTAACGCGGGAGGAGCTTGTAATCCTGAGGAAGTG
TATGCACGTGTGCCTGTGTTGTGCCAACATTGATATCATGACGAGCATGATGATCCATGGTTACGAGTCC
TGGGCTCTCCACTGTCATTGTTCCAGTCCCGGTTCCCTGCAGTGTATAGCCGGCGGGCAGGTTTTGGCCA
GCTGGTTTAGGATGGTGGTGGATGGCGCCATGTTTAATCAGAGGTTTATATGGTACCGGGAGGTGGTGAA
TTACAACATGCCAAAAGAGGTAATGTTTATGTCCAGCGTGTTTATGAGGGGTCGCCACTTAATCTACCTG
CGCTTGTGGTATGATGGCCACGTGGGTTCTGTGGTCCCCGCCATGAGCTTTGGATACAGCGCCTTGCACT
GTGGGATTTTGAACAATATTGTGGTGCTGTGCTGCAGTTACTGTGCTGATTTAAGTGAGATCAGGGTGCG
CTGCTGTGCCCGGAGGACAAGGCGCCTTATGCTGCGGGCGGTGCGAATCATCGCTGAGGAGACCACTGCC
ATGTTGTATTCCTGCAGGACGGAGCGGCGGCGGCAGCAGTTTATTCGCGCGCTGCTGCAGCACCACCGCC
CTATCCTGATGCACGATTATGACTCTACCCCCATGTAGGCGTGGACTTCTCCTTCGCCGCCCGTTAAGCA
ACCGCAAGTTGGACAGCAGCCTGTGGCTCAGCAGCTGGACAGCGACATGAACTTAAGTGAGCTGCCCGGG
GAGTTTATTAATATCACTGATGAGCGTTTGGCTCGACAGGAAACCGTGTGGAATATAACACCTAAGAATA
TGTCTGTTACCCATGATATGATGCTTTTTAAGGCCAGCCGGGGAGAAAGGACTGTGTACTCTGTGTGTTG
GGAGGGAGGTGGCAGGTTGAATACTAGGGTTCTGTGAGTTTGATTAAGGTACGGTGATCTGTATAAGCTA
TGTGGTGGTGGGGCTATACTACTGAATGAAAAATGACTTGAAATTTTCTGCAATTGAAAAATAAACACGT
TGAAACATAACACAAACGATTCTTTATTCTTGGGCAATGTATGAAAAAGTGTAAGAGGATGTGGCAAATA
TTTCATTAATGTAGTTGTGGCCAGACCAGTCCCATGAAAATGACATAGAGTATGCACTTGGAGTTGTGTC
TCCTGTTTCCTGTGTACCGTTTAGTGTAATGGTTAGTGTTACAGGTTTAGTTTTGTCTCCGTTTAAGTAA
ACTTGACTGACAATGTTACTTTTGGCAGTTTTACCGTGAGATTTTGGATAAGCTGATAGGTTAGGCATAA
ATCCAACAGCGTTTGTATAGGCTGTGCCTTCAGTAAGATCTCCATTTCTAAAGTTCCAATATTCTGGGTC
CAGGAAGGAATTGTTTAGTAGCACTCCATTTTCGTCAAATCTTATAATAAGATGAGCACTTTGAACTGTT
CCAGATATTGGAGCCAAACTGCCTTTAACAGCCAAAACTGAAACTGTAGCAAGTATTTGACTGCCACATT
TTGTTAAGACCAAAGTGAGTTTAGCATCTTTCTCTGCATTTAGTCTACAGTTAGGAGATGGAGCTGGTGT
GGTCCACAAAGTTAGCTTATCATTATTTTTGTTTCCTACTGTAATGGCACCTGTGCTGTCAAAACTAAGG
CCAGTTCCTAGTTTAGGAACCATAGCCTTGTTTGAATCAAATTCTAGGCCATGGCCAATTTTTGTTTTGA
GGGGATTTGTGTTTGGTGCATTAGGTGAACCAAATTCAAGCCCATCTCCTGCATTAATGGCTATGGCTGT
AGCGTCAAACATCAACCCCTTGGCAGTGCTTAGGTTAACCTCAAGCTTTTTGGAATTGTTTGAAGCTGTA
AACAAGTAAAGGCCTTTGTTGTAGTTAATATCCAAGTTGTGGGCTGAGTTTATAAAAAGAGGGCCCTGTC
CTAGTCTTAGATTTAGTTGGTTTTGAGCATCAAACGGATAACTAACATCAAGTATAAGGCGTCTGTTTTG
AGAATCAATCCTTAGTCCTCCTGCTACATTAAGTTGCATATTGCCTTGTGAATCAAAACCCAAGGCTCCA
GTAACTTTAGTTTGCAAGGAAGTATTATTAATAGTCACACCTGGACCAGTTGCTACGGTCAAAGTGTTTA
GGTCGTCTGTTACATGCAAAGGAGCCCCGTACTTTAGTCCTAGTTTTCCATTTTGTGTATAAATGGGCTC
TTTCAAGTCAATGCCCAAGCTACCAGTGGCAGTAGTTAGAGGGGGTGAGGCAGTGATAGTAAGGGTACTG
CTATCGGTGGTGGTGAGGGGGCCTGATGTTTGCAGGGCTAGCTTTCCTTCTGACACTGTGAGGGGTCCTT
GGGTGGCAATGCTAAGTTTGGAGTCGTGCACGGTTAGCGGGGCCTGTGATTGCATGGTGAGTGTGTTGCC
CGCGACCATTAGAGGTGCGGCGGCAGCCACAGTTAGGGCTTCTGAGGTAACTGTGAGGGGTGCAGATATT
TCCAGGTTTATGTTTGACTTGGTTTTTTTGAGAGGTGGGCTCACAGTGGTTACATTTTGGGAGGTAAGGT
TGCCGGCCTCGTCCAGAGAGAGGCCGTTGCCCATTTTGAGCGCAAGCATGCCATTGGAGGTAACTAGAGG
TTCGGATAGGCGCAAAGAGAGTACCCCAGGGGGACTCTCTTGAAACCCATTGGGGGATACAAAGGGAGGA
GTAAGAAAAGGCACAGTTGGAGGACCGGTTTCCGTGTCATATGGATACACGGGGTTGAAGGTATCTTCAG
ACGGTCTTGCGCGCTTCATCTGCAACAACATGAAGATAGTGGGTGCGGATGGACAGGAACAGGAGGAAAC
TGACATTCCATTTAGATTGTGGAGAAAGTTTGCAGCCAGGAGGAAGCTGCAATACCAGAGCTGGGAGGAG
GGCAAGGAGGTGCTGCTGAATAAACTGGACAGAAATTTGCTAACTGATTTTAAGTAAGTGATGCTTTATT
ATTTTTTTTTATTAGTTAAAGGGAATAAGATCCCCGGGTACTCTAGTTAATCGACTTAGGCGACCTGACA
TTAACTAGAGGATCTTGATGTAATCCAGGGTTAGGACAGTTGCAAATCACAGTGAGAACACAGGGTCCCC
TGTCCCGCTCAACTAGCAGGGGGCGCTGGGTAAACTCCCGAATCAGGCTACGGGCAAGCTCTCCCTGGGC
GGTAAGCCGGACGCCGTGCGCCGGGCCCTCGATATGATCCTCGGGCAATTCAAAGTAGCAAAACTCACCG
GAGTCGCGGGCAAAGCACTTGTGGCGGCGACAGTGGACCAGGTGTTTCAGGCGCAGTTGCTCTGCCTCTC
CACTTAACATTCAGTCGTAGCCGTCCGCCGAGTCCTTTACCGCGTCAAAGTTAGGAATAAATTGATCCGG
ATAGTGGCCGGGAGGTCCCGAGAAGGGGTTAAAGTAGACCGATGGCACAAACTCCTCAATAAATTGCAGA
GTTCCAATGCCTCCAGAGCGCGGCTCAGAGGACGAGGTCTGCAGAGTTAGGATTGCCTGACGAGGCGTGA
ATGAAGAGCGGCCGGCGCCGCCGATCTGAAATGTCCCGTCCGGACGGAGACCAAGCGAGGAGCTCACCGA
CTCGTCGTTGAGCTGAATACCTCGCCCTCTGATTGTCAGGTGAGTTATACCCTGCCCGGGCGACCGCACC
CTGTGACGAAAGCCGCCCGCAAGCTGCGCCCCTGAGTTAGTCATCTGAACTTCGGCCTGGGCGTCTCTGG
GAAGTACCACAGTGGTGGGAGCGGGACTTTCCTGGTACACCAGGGCAGCGGGCCAACTACGGGGATTAAG
GTTATTACGAGGTGTGGTGGTAATAGCCGCCTGTTCCAGGAGAATTCGGTTTCGGTGGGCGCGTATTCCG
TTGACCCGGGATATCATGTGGGGTCCCGCGCTCATGTAGTTTATTCGGGTTGAGTAGTCTTGGGCAGCTC
CAGCCGCAAGTCCCATTTGTGGCTGGTAACTCCACATGTAGGGCGTGGGAATTTCCTTGCTCATAATGGC
GCTGACAACAGGTGCTGGCGCCGGGTGTGGCCGCTGGAGATGACGTAGTTTTCGCGCTTAAATTTGAGAA
AGGGCGCGAAACTAGTCCTTAAGAGTCAGCGCGCAGTATTTACTGAAGAGAGCCTCCGCGTCTTCCAGCG
TGCGCCGAAGCTGATCTTCGCTTTTGTGATACAGGCAGCTGCGGGTGAGGGATCGCAGAGACCTGTTTTT
TATTTTCAGCTCTTGTTCTTGGCCCCTGCTCTGTTGAAATATAGCATACAGAGTGGGAAAAATCCTGTTT
CTAAGCTCGCGGGTCGATACGGGTTCGTTGGGCGCCAGACGCAGCGCTCCTCCTCCTGCTGCTGCCGCCG
CTGTGGATTTCTTGGGCTTTGTCAGAGTCTTGCTATCCGGTCGCCTTTGCTTCTGTGTGGCCGCTGCTGT
TGCTGCCGCTGCCGCCGGTGCAGTATGGGCTGTAGAGATGACGGTAGTAATGCAGGATGTTACGGGGGAA
GGCCACGCCGTGATGGTAGAGAAGAAAGCGGCGGGCGAAGGAGATGTTGCCCCCACAGTCTTGCAAGCAA
GCAACTATGGCGTTCTTGTGCCCGCGCCATGAGCGGTAGCCTTGGCGCTGTTGTTGCTCTTGGGCTAACG
GCGGCGGCTGCTTGGACTTACCGGCCCTGGTTCCAGTGGTGTCCCATCTACGGTTGGGTCGGCGAACGGG
CAGTGCCGGCGGCGCCTGAGGAGCGGAGGTTGTAGCCATGCTGGAACCGGTTGCCGATTTCTGGGGCGCC
GGCGAGGGGAATGCGACCGAGGGTGACGGTGTTTCGTCTGACACCTCTTCGACCTCGGAAGCTTCCTCGT
CTAGGCTCTCCCAGTCTTCCATCATGTCCTCCTCCTCCTCGTCCAAAACCTCCTCTGCCTGACTGTCCCA
GTATTCCTCCTCGTCCGTGGGTGGCGGCGGCAGCTGCAGCTTCTTTTTGGGTGCCATCCTGGGAAGCAAG
GGCCCGCGGCTGCTGCTGATAGGGCTGCGGCGGCGGGGGGATTGGGTTGAGCTCCTCGCCGGACTGGGGG
TCCAAGTAAACCCCCCGTCCCTTTCGTAGCAGAAACTCTTGGCGGGCTTTGTTGATGGCTTGCAATTGGC
CAAGAATGTGGCCCTGGGTAATGACGCAGGCGGTAAGCTCCGCATTAGGCGGGCGGGATTGGTCTTCGTA
GAACCTAATCTCGTGGGCGTGGTAGTCCTCAGGTACAAATTTGCGAAGGTAAGCCGACGTCCACAGCCCC
GGAGTGAGTTTCAACCCCGGAGCCGCGGACTTTTCGTCAGGCGAGGGACCCTGCAGCTCAAAGGTACCGA
TAATTTGACTTTCGTTAAGCAGCTGCGAATTGCAAACCAGGGAGCGGTGCGGGGTGCATAGGTTGCAGCG
ACAGTGACACTCCAGTAGACCGTCACCGCTCACGTCTTCCATTATGTCAGAGTGGTAGGCAAGGTAGTTG
GCTAGCTGCAGAAGGTAGCAGTGGCCCCAAAGCGGCGGAGGGCATTCGCGGTACTTAATGGGCACAAAGT
CGCTAGGAAGTGCACAGCAGGTGGCGGGCAAGATTCCTGAGCGCTCTAGGATAAAGTTCCTAAAGTTCTG
CAACATGCTTTGACTGGTGAAGTCTGGCAGACCCTGTTGCAGGGTTTTAAGCAGGCGTTCGGGGAAAATG
ATGTCCGCCAGGTGCGCGGCCACGGAGCGCTCGTTGAAGGCCGTCCATAGGTCCTTCAAGTTTTGCTTTA
GCAGTTTCTGCAGCTCCTTGAGGTTGCACTCCTCCAAGCACTGCTGCCAAACGCCCATGGCCGTCTGCCA
GGTGTAGCATAGAAATAAGTAAACGCAGTCGCGGACGTAGTCGCGGCGCGCCTCGCCCTTGAGCGTGGAA
TGAAGCACGTTTTGCCCAAGGCGGTTTTCGTGCAAAATTCCAAGGTAGGAGACCAGGTTGCAGAGCTCCA
CGTTGGAGATCTTGCAGGCCTGGCGTACGTAGCCCTGTCGAAAGGTGTAGTGCAATGTTTCCTCTAGCTT
GCGCTGCATCTCCGGGTCAGCAAAGAACCGCTGCATGCACTCAAGCTCCACGGTAACGAGCACTGCGGCC
ATCATTAGTTTGCGTCGCTCCTCCAAGTCGGCAGGCTCGCGCGTTTGAAGCCAGCGCGCTAGCTGCTCGT
CGCCAACTGCGGGTAGGCCCTCCTCTGTTTGTTCTTGCAAATTTGCATCCCTCTCCAGGGGCTGCGCACG
GCGCACGATCAGCTCACTCATGACTGTGCTCATGACCTTGGGGGGTAGGTTAAGTGCCGGGTAGGCAAAG
TGGGTGACCTCGATGCTGCGTTTTAGTACGGCTAGGCGCGCGTTGTCACCCTCGAGTTCCACCAACACTC
CAGAGTGACTTTCATTTTCGCTGTTTTCCTGTTGCAGAGCGTTTGCCGCGCGCTTCTCGTCGCGTCCAAG
ACCCTCAAAGATTTTTGGCACTTCGTTGAGCGAGGCGATATCAGGTATGACAGCGCCCTGCCGCAAGGCC
AGCTGCTTGTCCGCTCGGCTGCGGTTGGCACGGCAGGATAGGGGTATCTTGCAGTTTTGGAAAAAGATGT
GATAGGTGGCAAGCACCTCTGGCACGGCAAATACGGGGTAGAAGTTGAGGCGCGGGTTGGGCTCGCATGT
GCCGTTTTCTTGGCGTTTGGGGGGTACGCGCGGTGAGAATAGGTGGCGTTCGTAGGCAAGGCTGACATCC
GCTATGGCGAGGGGCACATCGCTGCGCTCTTGCAACGCGTCGCAGATAATGGCGCACTGGCGCTGCAGAT
GCTTCAACAGCACGTCGTCTCCCACATCTAGGTAGTCGCCATGCCTTTCGTCCCCCCGCCCGACTTGTTC
CTCGTTTGCCTCTGCGTTGTCCTGGTCTTGCTTTTTATCCTCTGTTGGTACTGAGCGGTCCTCGTCGTCT
TCGCTTACAAAACCTGGGTCCTGCTCGATAATCACTTCCTCCTCCTCAAGCGGGGGTGCCTCGACGGGGA
AGGTGGTAGGCGCGTTGGCGGCATCGGTGGAGGCGGTGGTGGCGAACTCAGAGGGGGCGGTTAGGCTGTC
CTTCTTCTCGACTGACTCCATGATCTTTTTCTGCCTATAGGAGAAGGAAATGGCCAGTCGGGAAGAGGAG
CAGCGCGAAACCACCCCCGAGCGCGGACGCGGTGCGGCGCGACGTCCCCCAACCATGGAGGACGTGTCGT
CCCCGTCCCCGTCGCCGCCGCCTCCCCGGGCGCCCCCAAAAAAGCGGATGAGGCGGCGTATCGAGTCCGA
GGACGAGGAAGACTCATCACAAGACGCGCTGGTGCCGCGCACACCCAGCCCGCGGCCATCGACCTCGGCG
GCGGATTTGGCCATTGCGCCCAAGAAGAAAAAGAAGCGCCCTTCTCCCAAGCCCGAGCGCCCGCCATCAC
CAGAGGTAATCGTGGACAGCGAGGAAGAAAGAGAAGATGTGGCGCTACAAATGGTGGGTTTCAGCAACCC
ACCGGTGCTAATCAAGCATGGCAAAGGAGGTAAGCGCACAGTGCGGCGGCTGAATGAAGACGACCCAGTG
GCGCGTGGTATGCGGACGCAAGAGGAAGAGGAAGAGCCCAGCGAAGCGGAAAGTGAAATTACGGTGATGA
ACCCGCTGAGTGTGCCGATCGTGTCTGCGTGGGAGAAGGGCATGGAGGCTGCGCGCGCGCTGATGGACAA
GTACCACGTGGATAACGATCTAAAGGCGAACTTCAAACTACTGCCTGACCAAGTGGAAGCTCTGGCGGCC
GTATGCAAGACCTGGCTGAACGAGGAGCACCGCGGGTTGCAGCTGACCTTCACCAGCAACAAGACCTTTG
TGACGATGATGGGGCGATTCCTGCAGGCGTACCTGCAGTCGTTTGCAGAGGTGACCTACAAGCATCACGA
GCCCACGGGCTGCGCGTTGTGGCTGCACCGCTGCGCTGAGATCGAAGGCGAGCTTAAGTGTCTACACGGA
AGCATTATGATAAATAAGGAGCACGTGATTGAAATGGATGTGACGAGCGAAAACGGGCAGCGCGCGCTGA
AGGAGCAGTCTAGCAAGGCCAAGATCGTGAAGAACCGGTGGGGCCGAAATGTGGTGCAGATCTCCAACAC
CGACGCAAGGTGCTGCGTGCACGACGCGGCCTGTCCGGCCAATCAGTTTTCCGGCAAGTCTTGCGGCATG
TTCTTCTCTGAAGGCGCAAAGGCTCAGGTGGCTTTTAAGCAGATCAAGGCTTTTATGCAGGCGCTGTATC
CTAACGCCCAGACCGGGCACGGTCACCTTTTGATGCCACTACGGTGCGAGTGCAACTCAAAGCCTGGGCA
CGCGCCCTTTTTGGGAAGGCAGCTACCAAAGTTGACTCCGTTCGCCCTGAGCAACGCGGAGGACCTGGAC
GCGGATCTGATCTCCGACAAGAGCGTGCTGGCCAGCGTGCACCACCCGGCGCTGATAGTGTTCCAGTGCT
GCAACCCTGTGTATCGCAACTCGCGCGCGCAGGGCGGAGGCCCCAACTGCGACTTCAAGATATCGGCGCC
CGACCTGCTAAACGCGTTGGTGATGGTGCGCAGCCTGTGGAGTGAAAACTTCACCGAGCTGCCGCGGATG
GTTGTGCCTGAGTTTAAGTGGAGCACTAAACACCAGTATCGCAACGTGTCCCTGCCAGTGGCGCATAGCG
ATGCGCGGCAGAACCCCTTTGATTTTTAAACGGCGCAGACGGCAAGGGTGGGGGTAAATAATCACCCGAG
AGTGTACAAATAAAAGCATTTGCCTTTATTGAAAGTGTCTCTAGTACATTATTTTTACATGTTTTTCAAG
TGACAAAAAGAAGTGGCGCTCCTAATCTGCGCACTGTGGCTGCGGAAGTAGGGCGAGTGGCGCTCCAGGA
AGCTGTAGAGCTGTTCCTGGTTGCGACGCAGGGTGGGCTGTACCTGGGGACTGTTGAGCATGGAGTTGGG
TACCCCGGTAATAAGGTTCATGGTGGGGTTGTGATCCATGGGAGTTTGGGGCCAGTTGGCAAAGGCGTGG
AGAAACATGCAGCAGAATAGTCCACAGGCGGCCGAGTTGGGCCCCTGTACGCTTTGGGTGGACTTTTCCA
GCGTTATACAGCGGTCGGGGGAAGAAGCAATGGCGCTACGGCGCAGGAGTGACTCGTACTCAAACTGGTA
AACCTGCTTGAGTCGCTGGTCAGAAAAGCCAAAGGGCTCAAAGAGGTAGCATGTTTTTGAGTGCGGGTTC
CAGGCAAAGGCCATCCAGTGTACGCCCCCAGTCTCGCGACCGGCCGTATTGACTATGGCGCAGGCGAGCT
TGTGTGGAGAAACAAAGCCTGGAAAGCGCTTGTCATAGGTGCCCAAAAAATATGGCCCACAACCAAGATC
TTTGACAATGGCTTTCAGTTCCTGCTCACTGGAGCCCATGGCGGCAGCTGTTGTTGATGTTGCTTGCTTC
TTTATGTTGTGGCGTTGCCGGCCGAGAAGGGCGTGCGCAGGTACACGGTTTCGATGACGCCGCGGTGCGG
CTGGTGCACACGGACCACGTCAAAGACTTCAAACAAAACATAAAGAAGGGTGGGCTCGTCCATGGGATCC
ACCTCAAAAGTCATGTCTAGCGCGTGGGCGGAGTTGGCGTAGAGAAGGTTTTGGCCCAGGTCTGTGAGTG
CGCCCATGGACATAAAGTTACTGGAGAATGGGATGCGCCAAAGGGTGCGATCGCAAAGAAACTTTTTCTG
GGTAATGCTGTCAACTGCGGTCTTGCCTATAAGCGGATAGGGGAAGTTAGCAGGGTAGGCCTGTCCTTCG
CGCATGGTGGGGGCAAGGTAGCCAACAAATCCAGAGTTGTTGTGTTGGTGTAGGATGCCCACCTGTTGGT
AGTCCTTGTATTTAGTATCATCCACCACCTGACGGCTCATGGGCTG
[453 nt withheld, positions 31562-32014]
GAGATAGTCGTTAAAGGACTGGTCGTTGGTGTCGTTTCTAAGCATGGCCTCAAGCGTGGAGGCGGTGTTG
TGGGCCATGGGGAAGAAGGTGGCGTAAAGGCAAATGCTATCAAACTTAATGCTGGCTCCGTCAACCCTTA
GGTCATTTCCTAGGGAGCTCTGCAGAACCATGTTAACATCCTTCCTGAAGTTCCACTCGTAGGTGTATGA
GCCCGGCAGGAGAAGGAGGTTTTTAATGGCAAAGAACTTCTGAGGCACCTGGATGTGGAAGGGCACATAG
CGACCATTGCCCAGCAACATTGAGCGGTAGCGCAGGCCAGCATTGCGGTGGTGGTTAAATGGGTTGACGT
TGTCCATATAGTCAAGGGACCAGCGTGCTCCAAGGTTAATGTAGCAGTCCACTAGCCCGGGAGCCACCAC
TCGCTTGTTCATGTAGTCGTAGGTGTTTGGGTTATCAGAAATTTTTACGTTGGAAGGACTGTACTTTAGC
TTGTCGGGCAAATACAGCGCTATGTTGGAGTACAGGAAATTTCTCCACAGGTTGGCATTTAGATTGATTT
CCATGGCAAAATTATTTCCAACTCTTATTTCATTTTTATCTGAAAATTCTGTAGCATCTTTTTCCCATCC
ATTTTCCTGACCTGTTTTAGGTTTTACCTTGGTAAGAGTCTCTGTATTAATCACACCTCCCAGTGGAAAG
CAGTAATTTGGAAGTTCATCTTCAGTTCCATGATTTTCAATAATTCTAACATCTGGATCATAGCTGTCAA
CAGCCTGATTCCACATAGAAAAGTACCTGGTTCTATCACCAATGGAATCAAGCAAAAGCTGGTATGAAAG
CTCTGTGTTTCTGTCTTGCAAATCTACAACAGCATTCAACTGCGATGCTTGGCCCGCCAGAACACCCATA
TTACCCGTGCTGTTGTAATACATTAGACCAATAAAATTGTCCCTAAAAGCAATGTAATTAGGCCTGTTGG
GCATAGATTGTTGGCCCATTAGTTCTCGTGAGTTACCTTCCTTAATAGTGGGCATGTAAGAAATATGAGT
GTCTGGGGTTTCTATATCTACATCTTCACTGTACAATACCACTTTAGGAGTCAAGTTATCACCATTGCCT
GCGGCTGCCTCAGTAGTTGAGAAAAATTGCATTTCCACTTGACTTTCTAGCTTTCCATTTTGTTGCTTTA
CAAGAATGCCTTGCCCTCCATTTTCATTTGTGGGTTTTGCATATGAACCGTAACATGGTTTCATTGGGGT
AGTCTTTTTTAGGACTCTCCCAGCTGCATGATTAATTTCTGTTTCGTACCACTGAGATTCTCCTATTTGA
GGTTCAGGTTGAAATGTTTTATCGGCATATTTAGGTGTTTGACCTTCGACACCTATTTGAATACCCTCCT
TTGTAATATTTATACCAGAATAAGGCGCCTGCCCAAATACGTGAGTTTTTTGCTGCTCAGCTTGCTCGTC
TACTTCGTCTTCGTTGTCATCGTCCTCTTCTTCTAGGTTTATTTCAAGAGCAGTAGCAGCTTCATCCCAT
TCGCAAGGATTTGGGGCACCCTTGGGAGCCAGGGCGTTGTAGGCAGTGCCAGAGTAGGGCTTAAAAGTAG
GGCCCCTGTCCAGCACGCCGCGGATGTCAAAGTACGTGGAAGCCATGTCCAGCACACGGTTATCACCCAC
AGCTAGGGTGAACCGCGCCTTGTACGAGTACGCAGTATCCTCACGGTCCACAGGGATGAACCGCAGCGTC
AAACGCTGGGACCGGTCTGTGGTCACGTCGTGCGTAGGCGCCACCGTGGGGTTTCTAAACTTGTTATTCA
GGCTGAAGTACGTCTCGGTGGCGCGGGCAAACTGCACCAGCCCGGGGCTCAGGTACTCCGAGGCGTCCTG
GCCCGAGATGTGCATGTAAGACCACTGCGGCATCATCGAAGGGGTAGCCATCTTGGAAAGCGGGCGCGCG
GCGGCTCAGCAGCTCCTCTGGCGGCGACATGGACGCATACATGACACACATACGACACGTTAGCTATCAG
AAGCATCGTCGGCGCTTCAGGGATTGCACCCCCAGACCCACGATGCTGTTCAGTGTGCTTTGCCAGTTGC
CACTGGCTACGGGCCGCAACGATCGCGGACCGCTGGCGGCGCGGCGCAGGGACGCGCGGCTAGGACGGGT
TACAACAACGGCGGTCGGGCCTGGCAGCACAGGTTTCTGCTGGGTGTCGGCGGGGGGAGGCAGGTCCAGC
GTTACGGGTGTGTGCTGGCCCAGCACTCCGGTAGCCATGGGCGCGATGGGACGGGTGGTGGGCAGGCCTT
GCTTTAGTGCCTCCTCGTACGAGGGAGGCTCGTCTATTTGCGTCACCAGAGTTTCTTCCCTGTCGGGGCG
CGGACGCTTTTCGCCACGCCCCTCTGGAGACACTGTCTCCACGGCCGGTGGAGGCTCCTCTACGGGAGGG
CGGGGATCAAGCTTACTGTTAATCTTATTTTGCACTGCCTGGTTGGCCAGGTCCACCACCCCGCTAATGC
CAGAGGCCAGGCCATCTACCACCTTTTGTTGGAAATTTTGCTCTTTCAACTTATCCCTCAGCATCTGGCC
TGTGCTGCTGTTCCAGGCCTTGCTGCCATAGTTCTTAACGGTGGAACCGAAATTTTTAATGCCGCTCCAC
AGCGAGCCCCAGCTGAAGGCGCCACCGCTCATATTGCTGGTGCCGATATCTTGCCAGTTTCCCATGAACG
GGCGCGAGCCGTGTCGCGGGGCCAGAGACGCAAAGTTGATGTCTTCCATTCTACAAAATAGTTACAGGAC
CAAGCGAGCGTGAGAGTCCAGACTTTTTATTTTGATTTTTCCACATGCAACTTGTTTTTAATCAGTGTCT
CTGCGCCTGCAAGGCCACGGATGCAATTCCGGGCACGGCGCCAATCGCCGCGGCGATCAGTGGAATAAGG
AGGGGCAGGATACCGCCGCGCATGCGACGGTGCGACGCGCGCCGCCGCCGGTGGTGCGCACGACGCATGC
CGCCCGTCAGGCCGTGGCCGGCCATGCCCCTCCTACGGTGCATTCTTCCTCGGAATCCCGGCACCGGGAA
ACGGAGGCGGCAGGTGAGGGCCATATCTGCAAGAACCACAAAGACCGGCTTTTAAACGATGCTGGGGTGG
TAGCGCGCTGTTGGCAGCACCAGGGTCCTGCCTCCTTCGCGAGCCACCCTGCGCACGGAAATCGGGGCCA
GCACGGGCTGGCGACGGCGACGGCGGCGGCGGGTTCCAGTGGTGGTTCGGCGTCGGGTAGTTGCTCGTCT
TCTGGGGCGGTAGGTGTAGCCACGATAGCCGGGGGTAGGCGCAATGGAAGGATGTAGGGCATATTCGGGC
AGTAGCGCGCTGGCGGCGCCGTACTTCCTCGAACGGCGCGGGCGCCGGGGGGCTGAAACGCGAAACATCC
ACGGGTCCGTTTGCACCTCCGTAGAGGTCTTGGACGCGGCCGCAGCGACCGCCTGCACCGCGGCATCCGC
CACCGCTGAGGCAACCGGGGACGTTTGTGTCTCCATGCCCTCTGTGGCGGTGGCAATACTGGTGCTACTG
GTAGTGGGTATCTGAACGTCCACGGTCTGCACGCCCAGTCCCGGCGCCACCTGCTTGATTGGCCGCACGC
GGACCTCGGGCTCCAGCCCAGGTTCCACGGTCATTTTTTCCAAGACATCTTCCAGTCGCTGGCGCTTGGG
TACCATCAGCTGCACGGTGGGTGCCAAGTCACCAGACTCGCGCTTTAGGCCGCGCTTTTCTTCGGACGGT
GCAAGCGCGGGCAGCACCTGCTGCAGTGTTACGGGCTTTAGGCTAGGTGTTGGGTTGCCCTCGTCCAGCG
GCAACGCCAGCATGTCCTTATGCCGCTTTCCGTAGGCAAACTCCCCGAGGCGCTCGTTGGCCTGCTCAAG
CAGGTCCTCGTCGCCGTACACCTCATCATACACGCGCTTGTAGGTGCGGGTGGAGCGCTCACCGGGCGTA
AAGACTACGGTGGTGCCGGGTCGCAAAACACGTTTTACGCGTCGACCTTTCCACTGTACCCGTCGCCTGG
GCGCGGTAGCGTGCAGCAGTTCCACCTCGTCGTCAAGTTCATCATCATCATCTTTCTTTTTCTTTTTGAC
CCGCTTTAGCTTTCGGGGCTTGTAATCCTGCTCTTCCTTCTTCGGGGGGCCATAGATCTCCGGCGCGATG
ACCTGGAGCATCTCTTCTTTGATTTTGCGCTTGGACATAGCTTCGTTGCGCGCCGCCGCCGCTGGATACA
TACAACAGTACGAGTCTAAGTAGTTTTTTCTTGCAATCTAGTTGCGCGGGGGGCGGGTGCGCACGGGCAC
GCGCAGGCCGCTAACCGAGTCGCGCACCCAATACACGTTGCCCCTGCGACCCTGAGTCATAGCACTAATG
GCCGCGGCTGCTGCGGCGGCCGCTCGTCGCCTGGACCTGGGGGGCACAGTGACAATACCCGCGGCCAGCC
TTCGAGCGGCCCGCATGGCCGCCCGTCGGCCGGTGCGACGTGCGCGGTTAAGCAGGGCCGCCGCCGCGCG
TTGGGCGGCAGTGCCGGGTCGGCGGCGGTGGCGACGTGCTACGCGCCTCCGCCGTCTCTTCATTTTAGCA
TAGCGCCGGGCTCCGCGCACCACGGTCTGAATGGCCGCGTCCACTGTGGACACTGGTGGCGGCGTGGGCG
TGTAGTTGCGCGCCTCCTCCACCACCGCGTCGATGGCGTCATCGACGGTGGTGCGCCCAGTGCGGCCGCG
TTTGTGCGCGCCCCAGGGCGCGCGGTAGTGCCCGCGCACGCGCACTGGGTGTTGGTCGGAGCGCTTCTTG
GCCCCGCCAAACATCTTGCTTGGGAAGCGCAGGCCCCAGCCTGTGTTATTGCTGGGCGATATAAGGATGG
ACATGCTTGCTCAAAAAGTGCGGCTCGATAGGACGCGCGGCGAGACTATGCCCAGGGCCTTGTAAACGTA
GGGGCAGGTGCGGCGTCTGGCGTCAGTAATGGTCACTCGCTGGACTCCTCCGATGCTGTTGCGCAGCGGT
AGCGTCCCGTGATCTGTGAGAGCAGGAACGTTTTCACTGACGGTGGTGATGGTGGGGGCTGGCGGGCGCG
CCAAAATCTGGTTCTCGGGAAAGCGATTGAACACGTGGGTCAGAGAGGTAAACTGGCGGATGAGTTGGGA
GTAGACGGCCTGGTCGTTGTAGAAGCTCTTGGAGTGCACGGGCAACAGCTCGGCGCCCACCACCGGAAAG
TTGCTGATCTGGCGCGTGGAGCGGAAGGTCACGGGGTCTTGCATCATGTCTGGCAACGACCAGTAGACCT
GCTCCGAGCCGCAGGTTACGTCAGGAGTGCAAAGCAGGGTCCATGAGCGGATTCCGGTCTGAGGGTCGCC
GTAGTTGTATGCAAGGTACCAGCTGCGGTACTGGGTGAAGGTGCTGTCATTGCTTATTAGGTTGTAACTG
CGTTTCTTGCTGTCCTCTGTCAGGGGTTTGATCACCGGTTTCTTCTGAGGCTTCTCGACCTCGGGTTGCG
CAGCGGGGGCGGCAGCTTCGGCCGCTGCTTCGGCCTCAGCGCGCTTCTCCTCAGCCCGTGTGGCAAAGGT
GTCGCCGCGAATGGCATGATCGTTCATGTCCTCCACCGGCTGCATTGCCGCGGCTGCCGCGTTGGAGTTC
TCTTCCGCGCCGCTGCCACTGCTGTTGCTGCCGCCTGCGCCACCCCCGCCCTGTTCGGTGTCATCTTTCA
AGCTCGCCTGGTAGGCGTCCACATCCAACAGTGCGGGAATGTTACCACCCTCCAGATCATCGTAGGTGAT
CCTAAAGCCCTCCTGGAAGGGTTGCCGCTTGCGGATGCCCAACAAGTTGCTCAGGCGGCTGTGGGTGAAG
TCCACCCCGCATCCTGGCAGCAAAATGATGTCTGGATGGAAGGCTTCGTTTGTATATACCCCAGGCATGA
CAAGACCAGTGACGGGGTCAAACCCCAGTCTGAAGTTGCGGGTGTCAAACTTTACCCCGATGTCGCTTTC
CAGAACCCCGTTCTGTCTGCCCACTTTCAAGTAGTGCTCCACGATCGCGTTGTTCATAAGGTCTATGGTC
ATGGTCTCGGAGTAGTTGCCCTCGGGCAGCGTGAACTCCACCCACTCGTATTTCAGCTCCACCTGATTGT
CCTTAGTAGGCAAGCGCGACACCATCACCCGCGCCTTAAACTTATTGGTAAACATGAACTCGTTCACATT
TGGCATGTTGGTATGCAGGATGGTTTTCAGGTCGCCGCCCCAGTGCGACCGGTCGTCAAGATTGATGGTC
TGTGTGCTTGCCTCCCCCGGGCTGTAGTCATTGTTTTGAATGACCGTGGTCAGAAAGTTGCTGTGGTCGT
TCTGGTAGTTCAGGGATGCCACATCCGTTGACTTGTTGTCCACCAGGTACACACGGGTGGTGTC
Features (pLannotate 1.2.2; 49 found; start..end, strand, type, name):
    276..2030    -  CDS            CAP3_ADE05: Experimental evidence at protein level: Swiss-Prot protein existence level 1. Structural component of the virion that acts as a cement protein on the capsid exterior and which mediates the interactions between the hexons, including the peripentonal hexons, and reaches all the way to the penton vertices. Two hexon linking proteins IIIa, one from each facet, stabilize the unique edge interface between a pair of facets. As the virus enters the host cell, hexon linking proteins IIIa are shed concomitant with virion acidification in the endosome. During virus assembly, seems to play a role in the s
   2054..3298    -  CDS            L1: PKG3_ADE05 - Experimental evidence at protein level: Swiss-Prot protein existence level 1. Involved in viral genome packaging through its interaction with packaging proteins 1 and 2. After proteolytic cleavage by adenovirus protease, L1 52/55k protein is removed from the capsid during viral maturation. From Human adenovirus C serotype 5 (HAdV-5) (Human adenovirus 5).
   3314..3471    -  ncRNA          VA: Accession: RF00102 - VA RNA
   3570..3726    -  ncRNA          VA: Accession: RF00102 - VA RNA
   3757..5760    +  CDS            PTP: TERM_ADE05 - Experimental evidence at protein level: Swiss-Prot protein existence level 1. Protein covalently bound to the viral DNA that acts as a primer for viral genomic replication by DNA strand displacement. Assembles on the viral origin of replication in an initiation complex with viral polymerase, DBP, host NFIA and host POU2F1/OCT1. During initiation, the polymerase covalently couples the first dCTP with Ser- 580 of pTP. The terminal protein stimulates the template activity over 20 fold compared to protein-free templates. Neo-synthesized viral genomes are linked to two preterminal prot
   5979..9146    +  CDS            POL: DPOL_ADE05 - Experimental evidence at protein level: Swiss-Prot protein existence level 1. Eukaryotic-type DNA polymerase involved in viral genomic replication. DNA synthesis is protein primed, and acts in a strand displacement replication. Assembles in complex with viral pTP, DBP, host NFIA and host POU2F1/OCT1 on viral origin of replication. The polymerase covalently transfers dCMP onto pTP, thereby initiating complementary strand synthesis. From Human adenovirus C serotype 5 (HAdV-5) (Human adenovirus 5).
   9002..10231   +  CDS            IVa2 (fragment): PKG1_ADEM1 - Protein inferred from homology: Swiss-Prot protein existence level 3. Component of the packaging machinery which encapsidates the viral DNA into preformed capsids and transcriptional activator of the viral major late promoter (MLP). Binds, along with packaging proteins 2 and 3, to the specific packaging sequence on the left end of viral genomic DNA and displays ATPase activity thereby providing the power stroke of the packaging machinery. The activity of packaging protein IVa2 is stimulated by protein 33K which acts as a terminase. May be the protein that pumps DNA into the capsid
  10318..10737   -  CDS            IX: CAP9_ADE05 - Experimental evidence at protein level: Swiss-Prot protein existence level 1. Structural component of the virion that acts as a cement protein on the capsid exterior and forms triskelion structures consisting of three molecules that stabilize three hexon trimers at the center of each icosahedral facet and fixes the peripentonal hexons. Dispensable for assembly. During virus entry, recruits the anterograde motor kinesin-1 to the capsid docked at the nuclear pore complex thereby subjecting the docked capsid to a pulling force. The resulting tension leads to capsid disruption, disper
  10899..11202   +  enhancer       CMV enhancer: human cytomegalovirus immediate early enhancer
  11203..11406   +  promoter       CMV promoter: human cytomegalovirus (CMV) immediate early promoter
  11440..12531   +  CDS            ALDOA: ALDOA_HUMAN - Also known as ALDA. Experimental evidence at protein level: Swiss-Prot protein existence level 1. Plays a key role in glycolysis and gluconeogenesis. In addition, may also function as scaffolding protein (By similarity). From Homo sapiens (Human).
  12583..12667   +  CDS            large T antigen (fragment): large T antigen from SV40 (simian virus 40)
  12690..12811   +  polyA_signal   SV40 poly(A) signal: SV40 polyadenylation signal
  12897..13200   +  enhancer       CMV enhancer: human cytomegalovirus immediate early enhancer
  13201..13404   +  promoter       CMV promoter: human cytomegalovirus (CMV) immediate early promoter
  13449..14165   +  CDS            EGFP: EGFP is a basic (constitutively fluorescent) green fluorescent protein published in 1996, derived from Aequorea victoria. It is reported to be a rapidly-maturing weak dimer with moderate acid sensitivity.
  14197..14281   +  CDS            large T antigen (fragment): large T antigen from SV40 (simian virus 40)
  14304..14425   +  polyA_signal   SV40 poly(A) signal: SV40 polyadenylation signal
  14568..14718   -  misc_signal    Ad5 Ψ: packaging signal for adenovirus serotype 5
  14806..14908   -  repeat_region  ITR: inverted terminal repeat of human adenovirus serotype 5 inverted
  14946..15304   +  rep_origin     f1 ori (sequence partly withheld): f1 bacteriophage origin of replication; arrow indicates direction of (+) strand synthesis
  15374..16168   -  CDS            NeoR/KanR: aminoglycoside phosphotransferase from Tn5; aph(3')-II (or nptII); confers resistance to neomycin, kanamycin, and G418 (Geneticin®)
  16200..16469   -  CDS            tnpA (fragment): TN5P_ECOLX - Also known as tnp. Experimental evidence at protein level: Swiss-Prot protein existence level 1. Mediates transposition of transposon Tn5 by a 'cut and paste' mechanism. First, the monomeric transposase binds the 19 bp inverted DNA repeats flanking the transposon. Then, dimerization of the DNA- bound transposase creates a synaptic DNA complex. After nicking of the first DNA strand, excision of the transposon proceeds through a series of intermediates. The transposase then mediates the insertion of the transposon at a new site by strand transfer. The activity of the wild- type tran
  16514..16828   +  CDS            bla(M) (fragment): β-lactamase lacking the signal sequence; bla(M); allows cytosolic expression of β-lactamase
  17000..17588   +  rep_origin     ori: high-copy-number ColE1/pMB1/pBR322/pUC origin of replication
  17774..17914   -  misc_feature   bom: basis of mobility region from pBR322
  18016..18207   -  CDS            rop: Rop protein, which maintains plasmids at low copy number; rop
  18224..18604   +  CDS            YPB1_ECOLX: Protein predicted: Swiss-Prot protein existence level 4. From Escherichia coli.
  18846..19470   -  CDS            TcR (fragment): tetracycline efflux protein; tet; confers resistance to tetracycline
  19498..19600   +  repeat_region  ITR: inverted terminal repeat of human adenovirus serotype 5 inverted
  19910..20293   +  CDS            E4RF1_ADE02: Experimental evidence at protein level: Swiss-Prot protein existence level 1. May modulate tight-junctions functions of infected cells through interactions with PDZ proteins. E4 ORF1 has ben show for Adenovirus 9 to interact with protein involved in tight junction regulation. May play a role in mTOR activation by activating PI3- kinase, thus overriding cellular checkpoint for translation. From Human adenovirus C serotype 2 (HAdV-2) (Human adenovirus 2).
  20344..20733   +  CDS            E4RF2_ADE02: Protein predicted: Swiss-Prot protein existence level 4. From Human adenovirus C serotype 2 (HAdV-2) (Human adenovirus 2).
  20733..21080   +  CDS            E411_ADE05: Experimental evidence at protein level: Swiss-Prot protein existence level 1. From Human adenovirus C serotype 5 (HAdV-5) (Human adenovirus 5).
  21359..22240   +  CDS            E434_ADE02: Experimental evidence at protein level: Swiss-Prot protein existence level 1. Plays a major role to prevent cellular inhibition of viral genome replication by nuclear bodies. Assembles an SCF-like E3 ubiquitin ligase complex based on the cellular proteins ELOB, ELOC, CUL5 and RBX1, in cooperation with viral E1B-55K. This viral RING-type ligase ubiquitinates cellular substrates prior to proteasomal degradation: p53/TP53, LIG4, MRE11-RAD50-NBS1 (MRN) complex, ITGA3, DAXX and BLM. From Human adenovirus C serotype 2 (HAdV-2) (Human adenovirus 2).
  22442..22519   +  CDS            E417_ADE03: Protein predicted: Swiss-Prot protein existence level 4. From Human adenovirus B serotype 3 (HAdV-3) (Human adenovirus 3).
  22652..24394   -  CDS            SPIKE_ADE05: Experimental evidence at protein level: Swiss-Prot protein existence level 1. Forms spikes that protrude from each vertex of the icosahedral capsid. Interacts with host coxsackievirus and adenovirus receptor CXADR located at the cell tight junctions to provide virion initial attachment to target cell. The fiber protein binds to CXADR with a higher affinity than CXADR binds to itself, thereby blocking the cell-cell adhesion function of CXADR dimers and leading to local disruption of the tight junction. Fiber protein present on neo- synthesized particles may thus disrupt the junctional integrity
  24405..24569   +  CDS            UXP_ADE05 (fragment): Experimental evidence at transcript level: Swiss-Prot protein existence level 2. Might play a role in viral replication since it is associated with viral replication centers. Seems to have an effect on DBP localization. From Human adenovirus C serotype 5 (HAdV-5) (Human adenovirus 5).
  24667..24945   -  CDS            E312_ADE02 (fragment): Experimental evidence at protein level: Swiss-Prot protein existence level 1. From Human adenovirus C serotype 2 (HAdV-2) (Human adenovirus 2).
  24949..25629   -  CDS            L4: CAP8_ADE02 - Experimental evidence at protein level: Swiss-Prot protein existence level 1. [Hexon-linking protein-C]: Structural component of the virion that acts as a cement protein on the capsid interior and which glue the peripentonal hexons and group-of-nine hexons together. From Human adenovirus C serotype 2 (HAdV-2) (Human adenovirus 2).
  25720..26103   -  CDS            SF33K_ADE02 (fragment): Experimental evidence at protein level: Swiss-Prot protein existence level 1. Probably functions as the small terminase that is part of the molecular motor that translocates genomic DNA in empty capsid during DNA packaging. This motor is located at a unique vertex and comprises at least the IVa2 ATPase, the small terminase 33K and probably a portal. Forms a ring-like structure of about 17 nm in which genomic DNA is translocated into the capsid. Stimulates IVa2 ATPase activity in the presence of the viral genome. Once the DNA is packaged, the terminase detaches: the 33K protein is present in th
  26316..28736   -  CDS            L4: SHUT_ADE05 - Experimental evidence at protein level: Swiss-Prot protein existence level 1. Protein that inhibits host translation while promoting late viral translation by ribosome shunting. Blocks host cap-dependent translation by binding to eIF4G, displacing MKNK1 from cap initiation complexes and preventing EIF4E phosphorylation. Binds to the tripartite leader sequence of viral late mRNAs and recruits host eIF4G, PABPC1/poly-A binding protein and 40S ribosomes subunits on viral mRNAs, allowing ribosome shunting and efficient translation of late viral mRNAs even though conventional translati
  28765..30351   +  CDS            DBP: DNB2_ADE05 - Experimental evidence at protein level: Swiss-Prot protein existence level 1. Plays a role in the elongation phase of viral strand displacement replication by unwinding the template in an ATP- independent fashion, employing its capacity to form multimers. Also enhances the rate of initiation. Released from template upon second strand synthesis. Assembles in complex with viral pTP, viral pol, host NFIA and host POU2F1/OCT1 on viral origin of replication. Covers the whole ssDNA genome during synthesis. The complementary strand synthesis induces its relese from DNA template. May inhi
  30453..31064   -  CDS            L3: PRO_ADE05 - Experimental evidence at transcript level: Swiss-Prot protein existence level 2. Cleaves viral precursor proteins (pTP, pIIIa, pVI, pVII, pVIII, and pX) inside newly assembled particles giving rise to mature virions. Protease complexed to its cofactor slides along the viral DNA to specifically locate and cleave the viral precursors. Mature virions have a weakened organization compared to the unmature virions, thereby facilitating subsequent uncoating. Without maturation, the particle lacks infectivity and is unable to uncoat. Late in adenovirus infection, in the cytoplasm, may part
  31100..33955   -  CDS            L3 (sequence partly withheld): CAPSH_ADE05 - Experimental evidence at protein level: Swiss-Prot protein existence level 1. Major capsid protein that self-associates to form 240 hexon trimers, each in the shape of a hexagon, building most of the pseudo T=25 capsid. Assembled into trimeric units with the help of the chaperone shutoff protein. Transported by pre-protein VI to the nucleus where it associates with other structural proteins to form an empty capsid. Might be involved, through its interaction with host dyneins, in the intracellular microtubule-dependent transport of incoming viral capsid to the nucleus. From Human
  34044..34793   -  CDS            L3: CAP6_ADE05 - Experimental evidence at protein level: Swiss-Prot protein existence level 1. [Protease cofactor]: Cofactor that activates the viral protease. Binds to viral protease in a 1:1 ratio. From Human adenovirus C serotype 5 (HAdV-5) (Human adenovirus 5).
  34879..35118   -  CDS            COR10_ADE02: Experimental evidence at protein level: Swiss-Prot protein existence level 1. [Pre-core protein X]: Interacts with the viral DNA and aids in tightly condensing it within the capsid. Cleavage of pre-core protein X may serve to partially relax this structure within the mature virion prior to its entry into the nucleus. From Human adenovirus C serotype 2 (HAdV-2) (Human adenovirus 2).
  35149..36252   -  CDS            L2: CORE5_ADE05 - Experimental evidence at protein level: Swiss-Prot protein existence level 1. Associates loosely with the viral DNA to form an outer shell around the nucleoprotein-DNA complex and links it with the capsid by binding the endosome lysis protein. Dissociates from the viral genome during entry. Might be involved in nuclear capsid assembly of the viral particles through its association with NPM1/nucleophosmin. From Human adenovirus C serotype 5 (HAdV-5) (Human adenovirus 5).
  36325..36918   -  CDS            L2: NP_ADE02 - Experimental evidence at protein level: Swiss-Prot protein existence level 1. Plays a role in the inhibition of host immune response within the nucleus. Interacts with cellular nucleosomes and immobilizes the host immune danger signal HMGB1 on chromatin. In turn, prevents HMGB1 release out of the cell and thus decreases inflammation. Plays also a role in the wrapping and condensation of the viral DNA. May also promote viral genome import into the nucleus. From Human adenovirus C serotype 2 (HAdV-2) (Human adenovirus 2).
  36928..192     -  CDS            L2 (across the origin): CAPSP_ADE05 - Experimental evidence at protein level: Swiss-Prot protein existence level 1. Major capsid protein that self-associates to form penton base pentamers, each in the shape of a pentagon, situated at the 12 vertices of the pseudo T=25 capsid. Involved in virus secondary attachment to host cell after initial attachment by the fiber protein. Binds host integrin heterodimer ITGAV-ITGB5 (alphaV-beta5) thereby triggering clathrin-mediated endocytosis of virions. Mediates initial virus attachment to CXADR-negative cells. Binding to integrins ITGAV-ITGB5 also seems to induce macropinocytosi
