[The description below was written by a language model from this plasmid's Addgene catalogue record and pLannotate feature annotations shown in this document.]
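Description:
pAdEasy-hALDOA K230A is a recombinant human adenovirus serotype 5 genome carried as a large, low-copy bacterial plasmid (about 38.4 kb in the sequenced record) built on the pAdEasy-1 backbone. The feature table shows most of the Ad5 coding complement: hexon, penton base, fiber, the core and cement proteins, protease, DNA polymerase, preterminal protein, DBP, the packaging proteins, the VA RNAs and E4 open reading frames. No E1 genes are annotated and only a fragment of E3 is detected, consistent with a replication-defective vector that would need a complementing packaging cell line. Two Ad5 ITRs and the Ψ packaging signal flank the bacterial segment. That segment contains a pBR322-type origin with bom and rop, an f1 origin, and the Tn5 NeoR/KanR gene that provides kanamycin selection. Fragments of β-lactamase and the tetracycline resistance gene are also present and appear to be non-functional remnants.

The payload sits next to the left ITR and Ψ and consists of two independent expression cassettes, each with a CMV enhancer/promoter and an SV40 poly(A) signal. The first drives human ALDOA (fructose-bisphosphate aldolase A) with residue 230 changed to alanine. The catalogue entry lists an N-terminal HA tag, although this tag is not annotated separately in the feature table. The second cassette expresses EGFP, which can serve as a fluorescent marker of virus production and of transduced cells. According to the record, the K230A substitution blocks formation of the initial Schiff base between aldolase and its substrate fructose-1,6-bisphosphate. The construct therefore allows adenoviral delivery of this aldolase mutant into mammalian cells, in the context of work on aldolase and fructose-1,6-bisphosphate in glucose sensing by AMPK.
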