Addgene plasmid #210814: pAdEasy-hALDOA K230A
Purpose: To block the formation of the initial Schiff base with FBP
Depositing lab: Sheng-cai Lin. Depositing organization: Xiamen University. Publication: Fructose-1,6-bisphosphate and aldolase mediate glucose sensing by AMPK. Zhang CS, Hawley SA, Zong Y, Li M, Wang Z, Gray A, Ma T, Cui J, Feng JW, Zhu M, Wu YQ, Li TY, Ye Z, Lin SY, Yin H, Piao HL, Hardie DG, Lin SC. Nature. 2017 Aug 3;548(7665):112-116. doi: 10.1038/nature23275. Epub 2017 Jul 19. PubMed 28723898.
Backbone
  Vector backbone: pAdEasy-1
  Backbone size w/o insert (bp): 33500
  Vector type: Adenoviral
Growth in bacteria
  Bacterial resistance: Kanamycin, 50 μg/mL
  Growth temperature: 37°C
  Growth strain: NEB Stable
  Copy number: Low Copy
Gene/Insert
  Gene/Insert name: ALDOA
  Species: H. sapiens (human)
  Insert size (bp): 1095
  Mutation: residues 230 of ALDOA mutated to alanine
  Entrez Gene: ALDOA (a.k.a. ALDA, GSD12, HEL-S-87p)
  Promoter: CMV
  Tag / fusion protein: HA (N terminal on insert)
  Cloning method: Gibson Cloning
Terms and licenses: Academic/Nonprofit Terms; Industry Terms: Not Available to Industry
How to cite: pAdEasy-hALDOA K230A was a gift from Sheng-cai Lin (Addgene plasmid # 210814 ; http://n2t.net/addgene:210814 ; RRID:Addgene_210814)
