>Addgene plasmid #210814 | pAdEasy-hALDOA K230A | depositor partial sequence | sequence record 411003 | hALDOA K230A gene
ATGCCCTACCAATATCCAGCACTGACCCCGGAGCAGAAGAAGGAGCTGTCTGACATCGCTCACCGCATCG
TGGCACCTGGCAAGGGCATCCTGGCTGCAGATGAGTCCACTGGGAGCATTGCCAAGCGGCTGCAGTCCAT
TGGCACCGAGAACACCGAGGAGAACCGGCGCTTCTACCGCCAGCTGCTGCTGACAGCTGACGACCGCGTG
AACCCCTGCATTGGGGGTGTCATCCTCTTCCATGAGACACTCTACCAGAAGGCGGATGATGGGCGTCCCT
TCCCCCAAGTTATCAAATCCAAGGGCGGTGTTGTGGGCATCAAGGTAGACAAGGGCGTGGTCCCCCTGGC
AGGGACAAATGGCGAGACTACCACCCAAGGGTTGGATGGGCTGTCTGAGCGCTGTGCCCAGTACAAGAAG
GACGGAGCTGACTTCGCCAAGTGGCGTTGTGTGCTGAAGATTGGGGAACACACCCCCTCAGCCCTCGCCA
TCATGGAAAATGCCAATGTTCTGGCCCGTTATGCCAGTATCTGCCAGCAGAATGGCATTGTGCCCATCGT
GGAGCCTGAGATCCTCCCTGATGGGGACCATGACTTGAAGCGCTGCCAGTATGTGACCGAGAAGGTGCTG
GCTGCTGTCTACAAGGCTCTGAGTGACCACCACATCTACCTGGAAGGCACCTTGCTGGCGCCCAACATGG
TCACCCCAGGCCATGCTTGCACTCAGAAGTTTTCTCATGAGGAGATTGCCATGGCGACCGTCACAGCGCT
GCGCCGCACAGTGCCCCCCGCTGTCACTGGGATCACCTTCCTGTCTGGAGGCCAGAGTGAGGAGGAGGCG
TCCATCAACCTCAATGCCATTAACAAGTGCCCCCTGCTGAAGCCCTGGGCCCTGACCTTCTCCTACGGCC
GAGCCCTGCAGGCCTCTGCCCTGAAGGCCTGGGGCGGGAAGAAGGAGAACCTGAAGGCTGCGCAGGAGGA
GTATGTCAAGCGAGCCCTGGCCAACAGCCTTGCCTGTCAAGGAAAGTACACTCCGAGCGGTCAGGCTGGG
GCTGCTGCCAGCGAGTCCCTCTTCGTCTCTAACCACGCCTATTAA
